Addgene plasmid #14106: pAdEasy Flag GCN5
Depositing lab: Pere Puigserver. Depositing organization: Dana-Farber Cancer Institute. Publication: GCN5 acetyltransferase complex controls glucose metabolism through transcriptional repression of PGC-1alpha. Lerin C, Rodgers JT, Kalume DE, Kim SH, Pandey A, Puigserver P. Cell Metab. 2006 Jun . 3(6):429-38. 10.1016/j.cmet.2006.04.013 PubMed 16753578.
Backbone
  Vector backbone: pAdEasy
  Backbone size w/o insert (bp): 25000
  Vector type: Mammalian Expression, Adenoviral
Growth in bacteria
  Bacterial resistance: Kanamycin, 50 μg/mL
  Growth temperature: 37°C
  Growth strain: DH5alpha
  Copy number: High Copy
Gene/Insert
  Gene/Insert name: GCN5
  Species: H. sapiens (human)
  Mutation: E189G and K195N
  Entrez Gene: KAT2A (a.k.a. GCN5, GCN5L2, PCAF-b, hGCN5)
  Tag / fusion protein: flag (N terminal on insert)
  Cloning method: Restriction Enzyme; 5′ cloning site KpnI (not destroyed); 3′ cloning site XhoI (not destroyed)
  Sequencing primers: 5′ n/a
Terms and licenses: Academic/Nonprofit Terms; Industry Terms: Not Available to Industry
Depositor comments: Flag-GCN5 was cloned into the pAdTrack shuttle vector and adenovirus constructs were created by recombination of the shuttle vector and pAdEasy vector by electroporation into BJ5183-AD-1 bacteria (Stratagene). AdEasy is a registered trademark of the Johns Hopkins University.
How to cite: pAdEasy Flag GCN5 was a gift from Pere Puigserver (Addgene plasmid # 14106 ; http://n2t.net/addgene:14106 ; RRID:Addgene_14106)
