[The description below was written by a language model from this plasmid's Addgene catalogue record and pLannotate feature annotations shown in this document.]
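Description:
pAdEasy Flag GCN5 is a recombinant adenoviral genome plasmid of about 38 kb for mammalian expression of human GCN5 (KAT2A). It was made by cloning Flag-GCN5 into the pAdTrack shuttle vector between KpnI and XhoI sites, then recombining that shuttle with the pAdEasy backbone in BJ5183-AD-1 bacteria. The catalogue lists kanamycin selection and high copy number. However, the feature table annotates no kanamycin resistance gene. It shows only fragments of a ColE1/pBR322-type origin and an f1 origin, together with bom, rop and a partial tetracycline resistance gene, so the bacterial marker is not confirmed by the annotation. This bacterial segment sits between the two adenovirus serotype 5 inverted terminal repeats, with the Ad5 Ψ packaging signal next to one of them.

The payload consists of two independent cassettes. In the first, a CMV enhancer/promoter drives N-terminally FLAG-tagged GCN5, terminated by an SV40 polyadenylation signal. The insert is recorded as carrying E189G and K195N substitutions. In the second, another CMV enhancer/promoter drives EGFP with its own SV40 poly(A), so transfected or infected cells can be followed by fluorescence.

The remainder is Ad5/Ad2-like viral sequence. It encodes the replication proteins (polymerase, preterminal protein, DBP), VA RNAs, late structural and packaging proteins (hexon, penton base, fiber, IIIa, IX, IVa2 and others) and E4 open reading frames. No E1 genes are annotated and only a fragment of an E3 product appears, which fits the replication-defective AdEasy design that relies on an E1-complementing packaging cell line. The construct is used to produce adenovirus that delivers Flag-GCN5 to mammalian cells. The associated study examined how the GCN5 acetyltransferase complex controls glucose metabolism by repressing PGC-1alpha.
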