Features (pLannotate 1.2.2; 47 found; start..end, strand, type, name):
    449..1678    +  CDS            IVa2 (fragment): PKG1_ADEM1 - Protein inferred from homology: Swiss-Prot protein existence level 3. Component of the packaging machinery which encapsidates the viral DNA into preformed capsids and transcriptional activator of the viral major late promoter (MLP). Binds, along with packaging proteins 2 and 3, to the specific packaging sequence on the left end of viral genomic DNA and displays ATPase activity thereby providing the power stroke of the packaging machinery. The activity of packaging protein IVa2 is stimulated by protein 33K which acts as a terminase. May be the protein that pumps DNA into the capsid
   1765..2184    -  CDS            IX: CAP9_ADE05 - Experimental evidence at protein level: Swiss-Prot protein existence level 1. Structural component of the virion that acts as a cement protein on the capsid exterior and forms triskelion structures consisting of three molecules that stabilize three hexon trimers at the center of each icosahedral facet and fixes the peripentonal hexons. Dispensable for assembly. During virus entry, recruits the anterograde motor kinesin-1 to the capsid docked at the nuclear pore complex thereby subjecting the docked capsid to a pulling force. The resulting tension leads to capsid disruption, disper
   2346..2649    +  enhancer       CMV enhancer: human cytomegalovirus immediate early enhancer
   2650..2853    +  promoter       CMV promoter: human cytomegalovirus (CMV) immediate early promoter
   2902..2921    +  CDS            FLAG (fragment): FLAG® epitope tag, followed by an enterokinase cleavage site
   3142..5436    +  CDS            KAT2A (fragment): KAT2A_HUMAN - Also known as GCN5 From Homo sapiens (Human).
   5491..5575    +  CDS            large T antigen (fragment): large T antigen from SV40 (simian virus 40)
   5598..5719    +  polyA_signal   SV40 poly(A) signal: SV40 polyadenylation signal
   5805..6108    +  enhancer       CMV enhancer: human cytomegalovirus immediate early enhancer
   6109..6312    +  promoter       CMV promoter: human cytomegalovirus (CMV) immediate early promoter
   6357..7073    +  CDS            EGFP: EGFP is a basic (constitutively fluorescent) green fluorescent protein published in 1996, derived from Aequorea victoria. It is reported to be a rapidly-maturing weak dimer with moderate acid sensitivity.
   7105..7189    +  CDS            large T antigen (fragment): large T antigen from SV40 (simian virus 40)
   7212..7333    +  polyA_signal   SV40 poly(A) signal: SV40 polyadenylation signal
   7476..7626    -  misc_signal    Ad5 Ψ: packaging signal for adenovirus serotype 5
   7714..7816    -  repeat_region  ITR: inverted terminal repeat of human adenovirus serotype 5 inverted
   7854..8119    +  rep_origin     f1 ori (fragment) (sequence partly withheld): f1 bacteriophage origin of replication; arrow indicates direction of (+) strand synthesis
   8123..8577    +  rep_origin     ori (fragment): high-copy-number ColE1/pMB1/pBR322/pUC origin of replication
   8763..8903    -  misc_feature   bom: basis of mobility region from pBR322
   9005..9196    -  CDS            rop: Rop protein, which maintains plasmids at low copy number; rop
   9213..9593    +  CDS            YPB1_ECOLX: Protein predicted: Swiss-Prot protein existence level 4. From Escherichia coli.
   9835..10459   -  CDS            TcR (fragment): tetracycline efflux protein; tet; confers resistance to tetracycline
  10487..10589   +  repeat_region  ITR: inverted terminal repeat of human adenovirus serotype 5 inverted
  10899..11282   +  CDS            E4RF1_ADE02: Experimental evidence at protein level: Swiss-Prot protein existence level 1. May modulate tight-junctions functions of infected cells through interactions with PDZ proteins. E4 ORF1 has ben show for Adenovirus 9 to interact with protein involved in tight junction regulation. May play a role in mTOR activation by activating PI3- kinase, thus overriding cellular checkpoint for translation. From Human adenovirus C serotype 2 (HAdV-2) (Human adenovirus 2).
  11333..11722   +  CDS            E4RF2_ADE02: Protein predicted: Swiss-Prot protein existence level 4. From Human adenovirus C serotype 2 (HAdV-2) (Human adenovirus 2).
  11722..12069   +  CDS            E411_ADE05: Experimental evidence at protein level: Swiss-Prot protein existence level 1. From Human adenovirus C serotype 5 (HAdV-5) (Human adenovirus 5).
  12348..13229   +  CDS            E434_ADE02: Experimental evidence at protein level: Swiss-Prot protein existence level 1. Plays a major role to prevent cellular inhibition of viral genome replication by nuclear bodies. Assembles an SCF-like E3 ubiquitin ligase complex based on the cellular proteins ELOB, ELOC, CUL5 and RBX1, in cooperation with viral E1B-55K. This viral RING-type ligase ubiquitinates cellular substrates prior to proteasomal degradation: p53/TP53, LIG4, MRE11-RAD50-NBS1 (MRN) complex, ITGA3, DAXX and BLM. From Human adenovirus C serotype 2 (HAdV-2) (Human adenovirus 2).
  13431..13508   +  CDS            E417_ADE03: Protein predicted: Swiss-Prot protein existence level 4. From Human adenovirus B serotype 3 (HAdV-3) (Human adenovirus 3).
  13641..15383   -  CDS            SPIKE_ADE05: Experimental evidence at protein level: Swiss-Prot protein existence level 1. Forms spikes that protrude from each vertex of the icosahedral capsid. Interacts with host coxsackievirus and adenovirus receptor CXADR located at the cell tight junctions to provide virion initial attachment to target cell. The fiber protein binds to CXADR with a higher affinity than CXADR binds to itself, thereby blocking the cell-cell adhesion function of CXADR dimers and leading to local disruption of the tight junction. Fiber protein present on neo- synthesized particles may thus disrupt the junctional integrity
  15394..15558   +  CDS            UXP_ADE05 (fragment): Experimental evidence at transcript level: Swiss-Prot protein existence level 2. Might play a role in viral replication since it is associated with viral replication centers. Seems to have an effect on DBP localization. From Human adenovirus C serotype 5 (HAdV-5) (Human adenovirus 5).
  15656..15934   -  CDS            E312_ADE02 (fragment): Experimental evidence at protein level: Swiss-Prot protein existence level 1. From Human adenovirus C serotype 2 (HAdV-2) (Human adenovirus 2).
  15938..16618   -  CDS            L4: CAP8_ADE02 - Experimental evidence at protein level: Swiss-Prot protein existence level 1. [Hexon-linking protein-C]: Structural component of the virion that acts as a cement protein on the capsid interior and which glue the peripentonal hexons and group-of-nine hexons together. From Human adenovirus C serotype 2 (HAdV-2) (Human adenovirus 2).
  16709..17092   -  CDS            SF33K_ADE02 (fragment): Experimental evidence at protein level: Swiss-Prot protein existence level 1. Probably functions as the small terminase that is part of the molecular motor that translocates genomic DNA in empty capsid during DNA packaging. This motor is located at a unique vertex and comprises at least the IVa2 ATPase, the small terminase 33K and probably a portal. Forms a ring-like structure of about 17 nm in which genomic DNA is translocated into the capsid. Stimulates IVa2 ATPase activity in the presence of the viral genome. Once the DNA is packaged, the terminase detaches: the 33K protein is present in th
  17305..19725   -  CDS            L4: SHUT_ADE05 - Experimental evidence at protein level: Swiss-Prot protein existence level 1. Protein that inhibits host translation while promoting late viral translation by ribosome shunting. Blocks host cap-dependent translation by binding to eIF4G, displacing MKNK1 from cap initiation complexes and preventing EIF4E phosphorylation. Binds to the tripartite leader sequence of viral late mRNAs and recruits host eIF4G, PABPC1/poly-A binding protein and 40S ribosomes subunits on viral mRNAs, allowing ribosome shunting and efficient translation of late viral mRNAs even though conventional translati
  19754..21340   +  CDS            DBP: DNB2_ADE05 - Experimental evidence at protein level: Swiss-Prot protein existence level 1. Plays a role in the elongation phase of viral strand displacement replication by unwinding the template in an ATP- independent fashion, employing its capacity to form multimers. Also enhances the rate of initiation. Released from template upon second strand synthesis. Assembles in complex with viral pTP, viral pol, host NFIA and host POU2F1/OCT1 on viral origin of replication. Covers the whole ssDNA genome during synthesis. The complementary strand synthesis induces its relese from DNA template. May inhi
  21442..22053   -  CDS            L3: PRO_ADE05 - Experimental evidence at transcript level: Swiss-Prot protein existence level 2. Cleaves viral precursor proteins (pTP, pIIIa, pVI, pVII, pVIII, and pX) inside newly assembled particles giving rise to mature virions. Protease complexed to its cofactor slides along the viral DNA to specifically locate and cleave the viral precursors. Mature virions have a weakened organization compared to the unmature virions, thereby facilitating subsequent uncoating. Without maturation, the particle lacks infectivity and is unable to uncoat. Late in adenovirus infection, in the cytoplasm, may part
  22089..24944   -  CDS            L3 (sequence partly withheld): CAPSH_ADE05 - Experimental evidence at protein level: Swiss-Prot protein existence level 1. Major capsid protein that self-associates to form 240 hexon trimers, each in the shape of a hexagon, building most of the pseudo T=25 capsid. Assembled into trimeric units with the help of the chaperone shutoff protein. Transported by pre-protein VI to the nucleus where it associates with other structural proteins to form an empty capsid. Might be involved, through its interaction with host dyneins, in the intracellular microtubule-dependent transport of incoming viral capsid to the nucleus. From Human
  25033..25782   -  CDS            L3: CAP6_ADE05 - Experimental evidence at protein level: Swiss-Prot protein existence level 1. [Protease cofactor]: Cofactor that activates the viral protease. Binds to viral protease in a 1:1 ratio. From Human adenovirus C serotype 5 (HAdV-5) (Human adenovirus 5).
  25868..26107   -  CDS            COR10_ADE02: Experimental evidence at protein level: Swiss-Prot protein existence level 1. [Pre-core protein X]: Interacts with the viral DNA and aids in tightly condensing it within the capsid. Cleavage of pre-core protein X may serve to partially relax this structure within the mature virion prior to its entry into the nucleus. From Human adenovirus C serotype 2 (HAdV-2) (Human adenovirus 2).
  26138..27241   -  CDS            L2: CORE5_ADE05 - Experimental evidence at protein level: Swiss-Prot protein existence level 1. Associates loosely with the viral DNA to form an outer shell around the nucleoprotein-DNA complex and links it with the capsid by binding the endosome lysis protein. Dissociates from the viral genome during entry. Might be involved in nuclear capsid assembly of the viral particles through its association with NPM1/nucleophosmin. From Human adenovirus C serotype 5 (HAdV-5) (Human adenovirus 5).
  27314..27907   -  CDS            L2: NP_ADE02 - Experimental evidence at protein level: Swiss-Prot protein existence level 1. Plays a role in the inhibition of host immune response within the nucleus. Interacts with cellular nucleosomes and immobilizes the host immune danger signal HMGB1 on chromatin. In turn, prevents HMGB1 release out of the cell and thus decreases inflammation. Plays also a role in the wrapping and condensation of the viral DNA. May also promote viral genome import into the nucleus. From Human adenovirus C serotype 2 (HAdV-2) (Human adenovirus 2).
  27917..29629   -  CDS            L2: CAPSP_ADE05 - Experimental evidence at protein level: Swiss-Prot protein existence level 1. Major capsid protein that self-associates to form penton base pentamers, each in the shape of a pentagon, situated at the 12 vertices of the pseudo T=25 capsid. Involved in virus secondary attachment to host cell after initial attachment by the fiber protein. Binds host integrin heterodimer ITGAV-ITGB5 (alphaV-beta5) thereby triggering clathrin-mediated endocytosis of virions. Mediates initial virus attachment to CXADR-negative cells. Binding to integrins ITGAV-ITGB5 also seems to induce macropinocytosi
  29713..31467   -  CDS            CAP3_ADE05: Experimental evidence at protein level: Swiss-Prot protein existence level 1. Structural component of the virion that acts as a cement protein on the capsid exterior and which mediates the interactions between the hexons, including the peripentonal hexons, and reaches all the way to the penton vertices. Two hexon linking proteins IIIa, one from each facet, stabilize the unique edge interface between a pair of facets. As the virus enters the host cell, hexon linking proteins IIIa are shed concomitant with virion acidification in the endosome. During virus assembly, seems to play a role in the s
  31491..32735   -  CDS            L1: PKG3_ADE05 - Experimental evidence at protein level: Swiss-Prot protein existence level 1. Involved in viral genome packaging through its interaction with packaging proteins 1 and 2. After proteolytic cleavage by adenovirus protease, L1 52/55k protein is removed from the capsid during viral maturation. From Human adenovirus C serotype 5 (HAdV-5) (Human adenovirus 5).
  32751..32908   -  ncRNA          VA: Accession: RF00102 - VA RNA
  33007..33163   -  ncRNA          VA: Accession: RF00102 - VA RNA
  33194..35197   +  CDS            PTP: TERM_ADE05 - Experimental evidence at protein level: Swiss-Prot protein existence level 1. Protein covalently bound to the viral DNA that acts as a primer for viral genomic replication by DNA strand displacement. Assembles on the viral origin of replication in an initiation complex with viral polymerase, DBP, host NFIA and host POU2F1/OCT1. During initiation, the polymerase covalently couples the first dCTP with Ser- 580 of pTP. The terminal protein stimulates the template activity over 20 fold compared to protein-free templates. Neo-synthesized viral genomes are linked to two preterminal prot
  35416..593     +  CDS            POL (across the origin): DPOL_ADE05 - Experimental evidence at protein level: Swiss-Prot protein existence level 1. Eukaryotic-type DNA polymerase involved in viral genomic replication. DNA synthesis is protein primed, and acts in a strand displacement replication. Assembles in complex with viral pTP, DBP, host NFIA and host POU2F1/OCT1 on viral origin of replication. The polymerase covalently transfers dCMP onto pTP, thereby initiating complementary strand synthesis. From Human adenovirus C serotype 5 (HAdV-5) (Human adenovirus 5).
>Addgene plasmid #14106 | pAdEasy Flag GCN5 | addgene full sequence | sequence record 181803 | Addgene NGS Result
TCGAGGACAGGCCTCTCAAGTCTGTATACGGGGACACGGACAGCCTTTTCGTCACCGAGCGTGGACACCG
GCTCATGGAAACCAGAGGTAAGAAACGCATCAAAAAGCATGGGGGAAACCTGGTTTTTGACCCCGAACGG
CCAGAGCTCACCTGGCTCGTGGAATGCGAGACCGTCTGCGGGGCCTGCGGCGCGGATGCCTACTCCCCGG
AATCGGTATTTCTCGCGCCCAAGCTCTACGCCCTCAAAAGTCTGCACTGCCCCTCGTGCGGCGCCTCCTC
CAAGGGCAAGCTGCGCGCCAAGGGCCACGCCGCGGAGGGGCTGGACTATGACACCATGGTCAAATGCTAC
CTGGCCGACGCGCAGGGCGAAGACCGGCAGCGCTTCAGCACCAGCAGGACCAGCCTCAAGCGCACCCTGG
CCAGCGCGCAGCCCGGAGCGCACCCCTTCACCGTGACCCAGACTACGCTGACGAGGACCCTGCGCCCGTG
GAAAGACATGACCCTGGCCCGTCTGGACGAGCACCGACTACTGCCGTACAGCGAAAGCCGCCCCAACCCG
CGAAACGAGGAGATATGCTGGATCGAGATGCCGTAGAGCAGGTGACCGAGCTGTGGGACCGCCTGGAACT
GCTTGGTCAAACGCTCAAAAGCATGCCTACGGCGGACGGTCTCAAACCGTTGAAAAACTTTGCTTCCTTG
CAAGAACTGCTATCGCTGGGCGGCGAGCGCCTTCTGGCGGATTTGGTCAGGGAAAACATGCGAGTCAGGG
ACATGCTTAACGAAGTGGCCCCCCTGCTCAGGGATGACGGCAGCTGCAGCTCTCTTAACTACCAGTTGCA
GCCGGTAATAGGTGTGATTTACGGGCCCACCGGCTGCGGTAAGTCGCAGCTGCTCAGGAACCTGCTTTCT
TCCCAGCTGATCTCCCCTACCCCGGAAACCGTTTTCTTCATCGCCCCGCAGGTAGACATGATCCCCCCAT
CTGAACTCAAAGCGTGGGAAATGCAAATCTGTGAGGGTAACTACGCCCCTGGGCCGGATGGAACCATTAT
ACCGCAGTCTGGCACCCTCCGCCCGCGCTTTGTAAAAATGGCCTATGACGATCTCATCCTGGAACACAAC
TATGACGTTAGTGATCCCAGAAATATCTTCGCCCAGGCCGCCGCCCGTGGGCCCATTGCCATCATTATGG
ACGAATGCATGGAAAATCTTGGAGGTCACAAGGGCGTCTCCAAGTTCTTCCACGCATTTCCTTCTAAGCT
ACATGACAAATTTCCCAAGTGCACCGGATACACTGTGCTGGTGGTTCTGCACAACATGAATCCCCGGAGG
GATATGGCTGGGAACATAGCCAACCTAAAAATACAGTCCAAGATGCATCTCATATCCCCACGTATGCACC
CATCCCAGCTTAACCGCTTTGTAAACACTTACACCAAGGGCCTGCCCCTGGCAATCAGCTTGCTACTGAA
AGACATTTTTAGGCACCACGCCCAGCGCTCCTGCTACGACTGGATCATCTACAACACCACCCCGCAGCAT
GAAGCTCTGCAGTGGTGCTACCTCCACCCCAGAGACGGGCTTATGCCCATGTATCTGAACATCCAGAGTC
ACCTTTACCACGTCCTGGAAAAAATACACAGGACCCTCAACGACCGAGACCGCTGGTCCCGGGCCTACCG
CGCGCGCAAAACCCCTAAATAAAGACAGCAAGACACTTGCTTGATCCAAATCCAAACAGAGTCTGGTTTT
TTATTTATGTTTTAAACCGCATTGGGAGGGGAGGAAGCCTTCAGGGCAGAAACCTGCTGGCGCAGATCCA
ACAGCTGCTGAGAAACGACATTAAGTTCCCGGGTCAAAGAATCCAATTGTGCCAAAAGAGCCGTCAACTT
GTCATCGCGGGCGGATGAACGGGAAGCTGCACTGCTTGCAAGCGGGCTCAGGAAAGCAAAGTCAGTCACA
ATCCCGCGGGCGGTGGCTGCAGCGGCTGAAGCGGCGGCGGAGGCTGCAGTCTCCAACGGCGTTCCAGACA
CGGTCTCGTAGGTCAAGGTAGTAGAGTTTGCGGGCAGGACGGGGCGACCATCAATGCTGGAGCCCATCAC
ATTCTGACGCACCCCGGCCCATGGGGGCATGCGCGTTGTCAAATATGAGCTCACAATGCTTCCATCAAAC
GAGTTGGTGCTCATGGCGGCGGCGGCTGCTGCAAAACAGATACAAAACTACATAAGACCCCCACCTTATA
TATTCTTTCCCACCCTTAACCACGCCCAGATCCTCTAGCAGTGATAAACGTCTAATAGTAATCAATTACG
GGGTCATTAGTTCATAGCCCATATATGGAGTTCCGCGTTACATAACTTACGGTAAATGGCCCGCCTGGCT
GACCGCCCAACGACCCCCGCCCATTGACGTCAATAATGACGTATGTTCCCATAGTAACGCCAATAGGGAC
TTTCCATTGACGTCAATGGGTGGAGTATTTACGGTAAACTGCCCACTTGGCAGTACATCAAGTGTATCAT
ATGCCAAGTACGCCCCCTATTGACGTCAATGACGGTAAATGGCCCGCCTGGCATTATGCCCAGTACATGA
CCTTATGGGACTTTCCTACTTGGCAGTACATCTACGTATTAGTCATCGCTATTACCATGGTGATGCGGTT
TTGGCAGTACATCAATGGGCGTGGATAGCGGTTTGACTCACGGGGATTTCCAAGTCTCCACCCCATTGAC
GTCAATGGGAGTTTGTTTTGGCACCAAAATCAACGGGACTTTCCAAAATGTCGTAACAACTCCGCCCCAT
TGACGCAAATGGGCGGTAGGCGTGTACGGTGGGAGGTCTATATAAGCAGAGCTGGTTTAGTGAACCGTCA
GATCCGCTAGAGATCTGGTACCACCATGGACTACAAGGACGACGATGACAAAGAATTCGCGGAACCTTCC
CAGGCCCCGACCCCGGCCCCGGCTGCGCAGCCCCGGCCCCTTCAGTCCCCAGCCCCTGCCCCAACTCCGA
CTCCTGCACCCAGCCCGGCTTCAGCCCCGATTCCGACTCCCACCCCGGCACCAGCCCCTGCCCCAGCTGC
AGCCCCAGCCGGCAGCACAGGGACTGGGGGGCCCGGGGTAGGAAGTGGGGGGGCCGGGAGCGGGGGGGAT
CCGGCTCGACCTGGCCTGAGCCAGCAGCAGCGCGCCAGTCAGAGGAAGGCGCAAGTCCGGGGGCTGCCGC
GCGCCAAGAAGCTTGAGAAGCTAGGGGTCTTCTCGGCTTGCAAGGCCAATGAAACCTGTAAGTGTAATGG
CTGGAAAAACCCCAAGCCCCCCACTGCACCCCGCATGGATCTGCAGCAGCCAGCTGCCAACCTGAGTGAG
CTGTGCCGCAGTTGTGAGCACCCCTTGGCTGACCACGTATCCCACTTGGAGAATGTGTCAGAGGATGAGA
TAAACCGACTGCTGGGGATGGTGGTGGATGTGGAGAATCTCTTCATGTCTGTTCACAAGGGAGAGGACAC
AGACACCAATCAGGTCTATTTCTACCTCTTCAAGCTACTGCGGAAATGCATCCTGCAGATGACCCGGCCT
GTGGTGGAGGGGTCCCTGGGCAGCCCTCCATTTGAGAAACCTAATATTGAGCAGGGTGTGCTGAACTTTG
TGCAGTACAAATTTAGTCACCTGGCTCCCCGGGAGCGGCAGACGATGTTCGAGCTCTCAAAGATGTTCTT
GCTCTGCCTTAACTACTGGAAGCTTGAGACACCTGCCCAGTTTCGGCAGAGGTCTCAGGCTGAGGACGTG
GCTACCTACAAGGTCAATTACACCAGATGGCTCTGTTACTGCCACGTGCCCCAGAGCTGTGATAGCCTCC
CCCGCTACGAAACCACTCATGTCTTTGGGCGAAGCCTTCTCCGGTCCATTTTCACCGTTACCCGCCGGCA
GCTGCTGGAAAAGTTCCGAGTGGAGAAGGACAAATTGGTGCCCGAGAAGAGGACCCTCATCCTCACTCAC
TTCCCCAAATTCCTGTCCATGCTGGAGGAGGAGATCTATGGGGCAAACTCTCCAATCTGGGAGTCAGGCT
TCACCATGCCACCCTCAGAGGGGACACAGCTGGTTCCCCGGCCAGCTTCAGTCAGTGCAGCGGTTGTTCC
CAGCACCCCCATCTTCAGCCCCAGCATGGGTGGGGGCAGCAACAGCTCCCTGAGTCTGGATTCTGCAGGG
GCCGAGCCTATGCCAGGCGAGAAGAGGACGCTCCCAGAGAACCTGACCCTGGAGGATGCCAAGCGGCTCC
GTGTGATGGGTGACATCCCCATGGAGCTGGTCAATGAGGTCATGCTGACCATCACTGACCCTGCTGCCAT
GCTGGGGCCTGAGACGAGCCTGCTTTCGGCCAATGCGGCCCGGGATGAGACAGCCCGCCTGGAGGAGCGC
CGCGGCATCATCGAGTTCCATGTCATCGGCAACTCACTGACGCCCAAGGCCAACCGGCGGGTGTTGCTGT
GGCTCGTGGGGCTGCAGAATGTCTTTTCCCACCAGCTGCCGCGCATGCCTAAGGAGTATATCGCCCGCCT
CGTCTTTGACCCGAAGCACAAGACTCTGGCCTTGATCAAGGATGGGCGGGTCATCGGTGGCATCTGCTTC
CGCATGTTTCCCACCCAGGGCTTCACGGAGATTGTCTTCTGTGCTGTCACCTCGAATGAGCAGGTCAAGG
GTTATGGGACCCACCTGATGAACCACCTGAAGGAGTATCACATCAAGCACAACATTCTCTACTTCCTCAC
CTACGCCGACGAGTACGCCATCGGCTACTTCAAAAAGCAGGGTTTCTCCAAGGACATCAAGGTGCCCAAG
AGCCGCTACCTGGGCTACATCAAGGACTACGAGGGAGCGACGCTGATGGAGTGTGAGCTGAATCCCCGCA
TCCCCTACACGGAGCTGTCCCACATCATCAAGAAGCAGAAAGAGATCATCAAGAAGCTGATTGAGCGCAA
ACAGGCCCAGATCCGCAAGGTCTACCCGGGGCTCAGCTGCTTCAAGGAGGGCGTGAGGCAGATCCCTGTG
GAGAGCGTTCCTGGCATTCGAGAGACAGGCTGGAAGCCATTGGGGAAGGAGAAGGGGAAGGAGCTGAAGG
ACCCCGACCAGCTCTACACAACCCTCAAAAACCTGCTGGCCCAAATCAAGTCTCACCCCAGTGCCTGGCC
CTTCATGGAGCCTGTGAAGAAGTCGGAGGCCCCTGACTACTACGAGGTCATCCGCTTCCCCATTGACCTG
AAGACCATGACTGAGCGGCTGCGAAGCCGCTACTACGTGACCCGGAAGCTCTTTGTGGCCGACCTGCAGC
GGGTCATCGCCAACTGTCGCGAGTACAACCCCCCGGACAGCGAGTACTGCCGCTGTGCCAGCGCCCTGGA
GAAGTTCTTCTACTTCAAGCTCAAGGAGGGAGGCCTCATTGACAAGTAGCTCGAGCCTAAGCTTCTAGAT
AAGATATCCGATCCACCGGATCTAGATAACTGATCATAATCAGCCATACCACATTTGTAGAGGTTTTACT
TGCTTTAAAAAACCTCCCACACCTCCCCCTGAACCTGAAACATAAAATGAATGCAATTGTTGTTGTTAAC
TTGTTTATTGCAGCTTATAATGGTTACAAATAAAGCAATAGCATCACAAATTTCACAAATAAAGCATTTT
TTTCACTGCATTCTAGTTGTGGTTTGTCCAAACTCATCAATGTATCTTAACGCGGAGGTTTATCGACGAT
CTGCTAGTGATTAATAGTAATCAATTACGGGGTCATTAGTTCATAGCCCATATATGGAGTTCCGCGTTAC
ATAACTTACGGTAAATGGCCCGCCTGGCTGACCGCCCAACGACCCCCGCCCATTGACGTCAATAATGACG
TATGTTCCCATAGTAACGCCAATAGGGACTTTCCATTGACGTCAATGGGTGGAGTATTTACGGTAAACTG
CCCACTTGGCAGTACATCAAGTGTATCATATGCCAAGTACGCCCCCTATTGACGTCAATGACGGTAAATG
GCCCGCCTGGCATTATGCCCAGTACATGACCTTATGGGACTTTCCTACTTGGCAGTACATCTACGTATTA
GTCATCGCTATTACCATGGTGATGCGGTTTTGGCAGTACATCAATGGGCGTGGATAGCGGTTTGACTCAC
GGGGATTTCCAAGTCTCCACCCCATTGACGTCAATGGGAGTTTGTTTTGGCACCAAAATCAACGGGACTT
TCCAAAATGTCGTAACAACTCCGCCCCATTGACGCAAATGGGCGGTAGGCGTGTACGGTGGGAGGTCTAT
ATAAGCAGAGCTGGTTTAGTGAACCGTCAGATCCGCTAGCGCTACCGGTCGCCACCATGGTGAGCAAGGG
CGAGGAGCTGTTCACCGGGGTGGTGCCCATCCTGGTCGAGCTGGACGGCGACGTAAACGGCCACAAGTTC
AGCGTGTCCGGCGAGGGCGAGGGCGATGCCACCTACGGCAAGCTGACCCTGAAGTTCATCTGCACCACCG
GCAAGCTGCCCGTGCCCTGGCCCACCCTCGTGACCACCCTGACCTACGGCGTGCAGTGCTTCAGCCGCTA
CCCCGACCACATGAAGCAGCACGACTTCTTCAAGTCCGCCATGCCCGAAGGCTACGTCCAGGAGCGCACC
ATCTTCTTCAAGGACGACGGCAACTACAAGACCCGCGCCGAGGTGAAGTTCGAGGGCGACACCCTGGTGA
ACCGCATCGAGCTGAAGGGCATCGACTTCAAGGAGGACGGCAACATCCTGGGGCACAAGCTGGAGTACAA
CTACAACAGCCACAACGTCTATATCATGGCCGACAAGCAGAAGAACGGCATCAAGGTGAACTTCAAGATC
CGCCACAACATCGAGGACGGCAGCGTGCAGCTCGCCGACCACTACCAGCAGAACACCCCCATCGGCGACG
GCCCCGTGCTGCTGCCCGACAACCACTACCTGAGCACCCAGTCCGCCCTGAGCAAAGACCCCAACGAGAA
GCGCGATCACATGGTCCTGCTGGAGTTCGTGACCGCCGCCGGGATCACTCTCGGCATGGACGAGCTGTAC
AAGTCCGGACTCAGATCCACCGGATCTAGATAACTGATCATAATCAGCCATACCACATTTGTAGAGGTTT
TACTTGCTTTAAAAAACCTCCCACACCTCCCCCTGAACCTGAAACATAAAATGAATGCAATTGTTGTTGT
TAACTTGTTTATTGCAGCTTATAATGGTTACAAATAAAGCAATAGCATCACAAATTTCACAAATAAAGCA
TTTTTTTCACTGCATTCTAGTTGTGGTTTGTCCAAACTCATCAATGTATCTTAACGCGATCAAGCTAGCT
TGCTAGACTCGACTGACTATAATAATAAAACGCCAACTTTGACCCGGAACGCGGAAAACACCTGAGAAAA
ACACCTGGGCGAGTCTCCACGTAAACGGTCAAAGTCCCCGCGGCCCTAGACAAATATTACGCGCTATGAG
TAACACAAAATTATTCAGATTTCACTTCCTCTTATTCAGTTTTCCCGCGAAAATGGCCAAATCTTACTCG
GTTACGCCCAAATTTACTACAACATCCGCCTAAAACCGCGCGAAAATTGTCACTTCCTGTGTACACCGGC
GCACACCAAAAACGTCACTTTTGCCACATCCGTCGCTTACATGTGTTCCGCCACACTTGCAACATCACAC
TTCCGCCACACTACTACGTCACCCGCCCCGTTCCCACGCCCCGCGCCACGTCACAAACTCCACCCCCTCA
TTATCATATTGGCTTCAATCCAAAATAAGGTATATTATTGATGATGTTAATTAAGAATTAATTCGATCCT
GAATGGCGAATGG
[124 nt withheld, positions 7854-7977]
C
[91 nt withheld, positions 7979-8069]
A
[49 nt withheld, positions 8071-8119]
MSWTACCAAATACTGTCCTTCTAGTGTAGCCGTAGTTAGGCCACCACTTCAAGAACTCTGTAGCACCGCC
TACATACCTCGCTCTGCTAATCCTGTTACCAGTGGCTGCTGCCAGTGGCGATAAGTCGTGTCTTACCGGG
TTGGACTCAAGACGATAGTTACCGGATAAGGCGCAGCGGTCGGGCTGAACGGGGGGTTCGTGCACACAGC
CCAGCTTGGAGCGAACGACCTACACCGAACTGAGATACCTACAGCGTGAGCTATGAGAAAGCGCCACGCT
TCCCGAAGGGAGAAAGGCGGACAGGTATCCGGTAAGCGGCAGGGTCGGAACAGGAGAGCGCACGAGGGAG
CTTCCAGGGGGAAACGCCTGGTATCTTTATAGTCCTGTCGGGTTTCGCCACCTCTGACTTGAGCGTCGAT
TTTTGTGATGCTCGTCAGGGGGGCGGAGCCTATGGAAAAACGCCAGCAACGCGGCCTTTTTACGGTTCCT
GGCCTTTTGCTGGCCTTTTGCTCACATGTTCTTTCCTGCGTTATCCCCTGATTCTGTGGATAACCGTATT
ACCGCCTTTGAGTGAGCTGATACCGCTCGCCGCAGCCGAACGACCGAGCGCAGCGAGTCAGTGAGCGAGG
AAGCGGAAGAGCGCCTGATGCGGTATTTTCTCCTTACGCATCTGTGCGGTATTTCACACCGCATATGGTG
CACTCTCAGTACAATCTGCTCTGATGCCGCATAGTTAAGCCAGTATACACTCCGCTATCGCTACGTGACT
GGGTCATGGCTGCGCCCCGACACCCGCCAACACCCGCTGACGCGCCCTGACGGGCTTGTCTGCTCCCGGC
ATCCGCTTACAGACAAGCTGTGACCGTCTCCGGGAGCTGCATGTGTCAGAGGTTTTCACCGTCATCACCG
AAACGCGCGAGGCAGCTGCGGTAAAGCTCATCAGCGTGGTCGTGAAGCGATTCACAGATGTCTGCCTGTT
CATCCGCGTCCAGCTCGTTGAGTTTCTCCAGAAGCGTTAATGTCTGGCTTCTGATAAAGCGGGCCATGTT
AAGGGCGGTTTTTTCCTGTTTGGTCACTGATGCCTCCGTGTAAGGGGGATTTCTGTTCATGGGGGTAATG
ATACCGATGAAACGAGAGAGGATGCTCACGATACGGGTTACTGATGATGAACATGCCCGGTTACTGGAAC
GTTGTGAGGGTAAACAACTGGCGGTATGGATGCGGCGGGACCAGAGAAAAATCACTCAGGGTCAATGCCA
GCGCTTCGTTAATACAGATGTAGGTGTTCCACAGGGTAGCCAGCAGCATCCTGCGATGCAGATCCGGAAC
ATAATGGTGCAGGGCGCTGACTTCCGCGTTTCCAGACTTTACGAAACACGGAAACCGAAGACCATTCATG
TTGTTGCTCAGGTCGCAGACGTTTTGCAGCAGCAGTCGCTTCACGTTCGCTCGCGTATCGGTGATTCATT
CTGCTAACCAGTAAGGCAACCCCGCCAGCCTAGCCGGGTCCTCAACGACAGGAGCACGATCATGCGCACC
CGTGGCCAGGACCCAACGCTGCCCGAGATGCGCCGCGTGCGGCTGCTGGAGATGGCGGACGCGATGGATA
TGTTCTGCCAAGGGTTGGTTTGCGCATTCACAGTTCTCCGCAAGAATTGATTGGCTCCAATTCTTGGAGT
GGTGAATCCGTTAGCGAGGTGCCGCCGGCTTCCATTCAGGTCGAGGTGGCCCGGCTCCATGCACCGCGAC
GCAACGCGGGGAGGCAGACAAGGTATAGGGCGGCGCCTACAATCCATGCCAACCCGTTCCATGTGCTCGC
CGAGGCGGCATAAATCGCCGTGACGATCAGCGGTCCAATGATCGAAGTTAGGCTGGTAAGAGCCGCGAGC
GATCCTTGAAGCTGTCCCTGATGGTCGTCATCTACCTGCCTGGACAGCATGGCCTGCAACGCGGGCATCC
CGATGCCGCCGGAAGCGAGAAGAATCATAATGGGGAAGGCCATCCAGCCTCGCGTCGCGAACGCCAGCAA
GACGTAGCCCAGCGCGTCGGCCGCCATGCCGGCGATAATGGCCTGCTTCTCGCCGAAACGTTTGGTGGCG
GGACCAGTGACGAAGGCTTGAGCGAGGGCGTGCAAGATTCCGAATACCGCAAGCGACAGGCCGATCATCG
TCGCGCTCCAGCGAAAGCGGTCCTCGCCGAAAATGACCCAGAGCGCTGCCGGCACCTGTCCTACGAGTTG
CATGATAAAGAAGACAGTCATAAGTGCGGCGACGATAGTCATGCCCCGCGCCCACCGGAAGGAGCTGACT
GGGTTGAAGGCTCTCAAGGGCATCGGTCGAGACGTAGGATCCATGCATGTTAATTAACATCATCAATAAT
ATACCTTATTTTGGATTGAAGCCAATATGATAATGAGGGGGTGGAGTTTGTGACGTGGCGCGGGGCGTGG
GAACGGGGCGGGTGACGTAGGTTTTAGGGCGGAGTAACTTGTATGTGTTGGGAATTGTAGTTTTCTTAAA
ATGGGAAGTGACGTAACGTGGGAAAACGGAAGTGACGATTTGAGGAAGTTGTGGGTTTTTTGGCTTTCGT
TTCTGGGCGTAGGTTCGCGTGCGGTTTTCTGGGTGTTTTTTGTGGACTTTAACCGTTACGTCATTTTTTA
GTCCTATATATACTCGCTCTGCACTTGGCCCTTTTTTACACTGTGACTGATTGAGCTGGTGCCGTGTCGA
GTGGTGTTTTTTTAATAGGTTTTCTTTTTTACTGGTAAGGCTGACTGTTATGGCTGCCGCTGTGGAAGCG
CTGTATGTTGTTCTGGAGCGGGAGGGTGCTATTTTGCCTAGGCAGGAGGGTTTTTCAGGTGTTTATGTGT
TTTTCTCTCCTATTAATTTTGTTATACCTCCTATGGGGGCTGTAATGTTGTCTCTACGCCTGCGGGTATG
TATTCCCCCGGGCTATTTCGGTCGCTTTTTAGCACTGACCGATGTGAATCAACCTGATGTGTTTACCGAG
TCTTACATTATGACTCCGGACATGACCGAGGAGCTGTCGGTGGTGCTTTTTAATCACGGTGACCAGTTTT
TTTACGGTCACGCCGGCATGGCCGTAGTCCGTCTTATGCTTATAAGGGTTGTTTTTCCTGTTGTAAGACA
GGCTTCTAATGTTTAAATGTTTTTTTGTTATTTTATTTTGTGTTTATGCAGAAACCCGCAGACATGTTTG
AGAGAAAAATGGTGTCTTTTTCTGTGGTGGTTCCGGAGCTTACCTGCCTTTATCTGCATGAGCATGACTA
CGATGTGCTTTCTTTTTTGCGCGAGGCTTTGCCTGATTTTTTGAGCAGCACCTTGCATTTTATATCGCCG
CCCATGCAACAAGCTTACATCGGGGCTACGCTGGTTAGCATAGCTCCGAGTATGCGTGTCATAATCAGTG
TGGGTTCTTTTGTCATGGTTCCTGGCGGGGAAGTGGCCGCGCTGGTCCGTGCAGACCTGCACGATTATGT
TCAGCTGGCCCTGCGAAGGGACCTACGGGATCGCGGTATTTTTGTTAATGTTCCGCTTTTGAATCTTATA
CAGGTCTGTGAGGAACCTGAATTTTTGCAATCATGATTCGCTGCTTGAGGCTGAAGGTGGAGGGCGCTCT
GGAGCAGATTTTTACAATGGCCGGACTTAATATTCGGGATTTGCTTAGAGATATATTGAGAAGGTGGCGA
GATGAGAATTATTTGGGCATGGTTGAAGGTGCTGGAATGTTTATAGAGGAGATTCACCCTGAAGGGTTTA
GCCTTTACGTCCACTTGGACGTGAGGGCCGTTTGCCTTTTGGAAGCCATTGTGCAACATCTTACAAATGC
CATTATCTGTTCTTTGGCTGTAGAGTTTGACCACGCCACCGGAGGGGAGCGCGTTCACTTAATAGATCTT
CATTTTGAGGTTTTGGATAATCTTTTGGAATAAAAAAAAAAACATGGTTCTTCCAGCTCTTCCCGCTCCT
CCCGTGTGTGACTCGCAGAACGAATGTGTAGGTTGGCTGGGTGTGGCTTATTCTGCGGTGGTGGATGTTA
TCAGGGCAGCGGCGCATGAAGGAGTTTACATAGAACCCGAAGCCAGGGGGCGCCTGGATGCTTTGAGAGA
GTGGATATACTACAACTACTACACAGAGCGATCTAAGCGGCGAGACCGGAGACGCAGATCTGTTTGTCAC
GCCCGCACCTGGTTTTGCTTCAGGAAATATGACTACGTCCGGCGTTCCATTTGGCATGACACTACGACCA
ACACGATCTCGGTTGTCTCGGCGCACTCCGTACAGTAGGGATCGTCTACCTCCTTTTGAGACAGAAACCC
GCGCTACCATACTGGAGGATCATCCGCTGCTGCCCGAATGTAACACTTTGACAATGCACAACGTGAGTTA
CGTGCGAGGTCTTCCCTGCAGTGTGGGATTTACGCTGATTCAGGAATGGGTTGTTCCCTGGGATATGGTT
CTAACGCGGGAGGAGCTTGTAATCCTGAGGAAGTGTATGCACGTGTGCCTGTGTTGTGCCAACATTGATA
TCATGACGAGCATGATGATCCATGGTTACGAGTCCTGGGCTCTCCACTGTCATTGTTCCAGTCCCGGTTC
CCTGCAGTGTATAGCCGGCGGGCAGGTTTTGGCCAGCTGGTTTAGGATGGTGGTGGATGGCGCCATGTTT
AATCAGAGGTTTATATGGTACCGGGAGGTGGTGAATTACAACATGCCAAAAGAGGTAATGTTTATGTCCA
GCGTGTTTATGAGGGGTCGCCACTTAATCTACCTGCGCTTGTGGTATGATGGCCACGTGGGTTCTGTGGT
CCCCGCCATGAGCTTTGGATACAGCGCCTTGCACTGTGGGATTTTGAACAATATTGTGGTGCTGTGCTGC
AGTTACTGTGCTGATTTAAGTGAGATCAGGGTGCGCTGCTGTGCCCGGAGGACAAGGCGCCTTATGCTGC
GGGCGGTGCGAATCATCGCTGAGGAGACCACTGCCATGTTGTATTCCTGCAGGACGGAGCGGCGGCGGCA
GCAGTTTATTCGCGCGCTGCTGCAGCACCACCGCCCTATCCTGATGCACGATTATGACTCTACCCCCATG
TAGGCGTGGACTTCTCCTTCGCCGCCCGTTAAGCAACCGCAAGTTGGACAGCAGCCTGTGGCTCAGCAGC
TGGACAGCGACATGAACTTAAGTGAGCTGCCCGGGGAGTTTATTAATATCACTGATGAGCGTTTGGCTCG
ACAGGAAACCGTGTGGAATATAACACCTAAGAATATGTCTGTTACCCATGATATGATGCTTTTTAAGGCC
AGCCGGGGAGAAAGGACTGTGTACTCTGTGTGTTGGGAGGGAGGTGGCAGGTTGAATACTAGGGTTCTGT
GAGTTTGATTAAGGTACGGTGATCTGTATAAGCTATGTGGTGGTGGGGCTATACTACTGAATGAAAAATG
ACTTGAAATTTTCTGCAATTGAAAAATAAACACGTTGAAACATAACACAAACGATTCTTTATTCTTGGGC
AATGTATGAAAAAGTGTAAGAGGATGTGGCAAATATTTCATTAATGTAGTTGTGGCCAGACCAGTCCCAT
GAAAATGACATAGAGTATGCACTTGGAGTTGTGTCTCCTGTTTCCTGTGTACCGTTTAGTGTAATGGTTA
GTGTTACAGGTTTAGTTTTGTCTCCGTTTAAGTAAACTTGACTGACAATGTTACTTTTGGCAGTTTTACC
GTGAGATTTTGGATAAGCTGATAGGTTAGGCATAAATCCAACAGCGTTTGTATAGGCTGTGCCTTCAGTA
AGATCTCCATTTCTAAAGTTCCAATATTCTGGGTCCAGGAAGGAATTGTTTAGTAGCACTCCATTTTCGT
CAAATCTTATAATAAGATGAGCACTTTGAACTGTTCCAGATATTGGAGCCAAACTGCCTTTAACAGCCAA
AACTGAAACTGTAGCAAGTATTTGACTGCCACATTTTGTTAAGACCAAAGTGAGTTTAGCATCTTTCTCT
GCATTTAGTCTACAGTTAGGAGATGGAGCTGGTGTGGTCCACAAAGTTAGCTTATCATTATTTTTGTTTC
CTACTGTAATGGCACCTGTGCTGTCAAAACTAAGGCCAGTTCCTAGTTTAGGAACCATAGCCTTGTTTGA
ATCAAATTCTAGGCCATGGCCAATTTTTGTTTTGAGGGGATTTGTGTTTGGTGCATTAGGTGAACCAAAT
TCAAGCCCATCTCCTGCATTAATGGCTATGGCTGTAGCGTCAAACATCAACCCCTTGGCAGTGCTTAGGT
TAACCTCAAGCTTTTTGGAATTGTTTGAAGCTGTAAACAAGTAAAGGCCTTTGTTGTAGTTAATATCCAA
GTTGTGGGCTGAGTTTATAAAAAGAGGGCCCTGTCCTAGTCTTAGATTTAGTTGGTTTTGAGCATCAAAC
GGATAACTAACATCAAGTATAAGGCGTCTGTTTTGAGAATCAATCCTTAGTCCTCCTGCTACATTAAGTT
GCATATTGCCTTGTGAATCAAAACCCAAGGCTCCAGTAACTTTAGTTTGCAAGGAAGTATTATTAATAGT
CACACCTGGACCAGTTGCTACGGTCAAAGTGTTTAGGTCGTCTGTTACATGCAAAGGAGCCCCGTACTTT
AGTCCTAGTTTTCCATTTTGTGTATAAATGGGCTCTTTCAAGTCAATGCCCAAGCTACCAGTGGCAGTAG
TTAGAGGGGGTGAGGCAGTGATAGTAAGGGTACTGCTATCGGTGGTGGTGAGGGGGCCTGATGTTTGCAG
GGCTAGCTTTCCTTCTGACACTGTGAGGGGTCCTTGGGTGGCAATGCTAAGTTTGGAGTCGTGCACGGTT
AGCGGGGCCTGTGATTGCATGGTGAGTGTGTTGCCCGCGACCATTAGAGGTGCGGCGGCAGCCACAGTTA
GGGCTTCTGAGGTAACTGTGAGGGGTGCAGATATTTCCAGGTTTATGTTTGACTTGGTTTTTTTGAGAGG
TGGGCTCACAGTGGTTACATTTTGGGAGGTAAGGTTGCCGGCCTCGTCCAGAGAGAGGCCGTTGCCCATT
TTGAGCGCAAGCATGCCATTGGAGGTAACTAGAGGTTCGGATAGGCGCAAAGAGAGTACCCCAGGGGGAC
TCTCTTGAAACCCATTGGGGGATACAAAGGGAGGAGTAAGAAAAGGCACAGTTGGAGGACCGGTTTCCGT
GTCATATGGATACACGGGGTTGAAGGTATCTTCAGACGGTCTTGCGCGCTTCATCTGCAACAACATGAAG
ATAGTGGGTGCGGATGGACAGGAACAGGAGGAAACTGACATTCCATTTAGATTGTGGAGAAAGTTTGCAG
CCAGGAGGAAGCTGCAATACCAGAGCTGGGAGGAGGGCAAGGAGGTGCTGCTGAATAAACTGGACAGAAA
TTTGCTAACTGATTTTAAGTAAGTGATGCTTTATTATTTTTTTTTATTAGTTAAAGGGAATAAGATCCCC
GGGTACTCTAGTTAATCGACTTAGGCGACCTGACATTAACTAGAGGATCTTGATGTAATCCAGGGTTAGG
ACAGTTGCAAATCACAGTGAGAACACAGGGTCCCCTGTCCCGCTCAACTAGCAGGGGGCGCTGGGTAAAC
TCCCGAATCAGGCTACGGGCAAGCTCTCCCTGGGCGGTAAGCCGGACGCCGTGCGCCGGGCCCTCGATAT
GATCCTCGGGCAATTCAAAGTAGCAAAACTCACCGGAGTCGCGGGCAAAGCACTTGTGGCGGCGACAGTG
GACCAGGTGTTTCAGGCGCAGTTGCTCTGCCTCTCCACTTAACATTCAGTCGTAGCCGTCCGCCGAGTCC
TTTACCGCGTCAAAGTTAGGAATAAATTGATCCGGATAGTGGCCGGGAGGTCCCGAGAAGGGGTTAAAGT
AGACCGATGGCACAAACTCCTCAATAAATTGCAGAGTTCCAATGCCTCCAGAGCGCGGCTCAGAGGACGA
GGTCTGCAGAGTTAGGATTGCCTGACGAGGCGTGAATGAAGAGCGGCCGGCGCCGCCGATCTGAAATGTC
CCGTCCGGACGGAGACCAAGCGAGGAGCTCACCGACTCGTCGTTGAGCTGAATACCTCGCCCTCTGATTG
TCAGGTGAGTTATACCCTGCCCGGGCGACCGCACCCTGTGACGAAAGCCGCCCGCAAGCTGCGCCCCTGA
GTTAGTCATCTGAACTTCGGCCTGGGCGTCTCTGGGAAGTACCACAGTGGTGGGAGCGGGACTTTCCTGG
TACACCAGGGCAGCGGGCCAACTACGGGGATTAAGGTTATTACGAGGTGTGGTGGTAATAGCCGCCTGTT
CCAGGAGAATTCGGTTTCGGTGGGCGCGTATTCCGTTGACCCGGGATATCATGTGGGGTCCCGCGCTCAT
GTAGTTTATTCGGGTTGAGTAGTCTTGGGCAGCTCCAGCCGCAAGTCCCATTTGTGGCTGGTAACTCCAC
ATGTAGGGCGTGGGAATTTCCTTGCTCATAATGGCGCTGACAACAGGTGCTGGCGCCGGGTGTGGCCGCT
GGAGATGACGTAGTTTTCGCGCTTAAATTTGAGAAAGGGCGCGAAACTAGTCCTTAAGAGTCAGCGCGCA
GTATTTACTGAAGAGAGCCTCCGCGTCTTCCAGCGTGCGCCGAAGCTGATCTTCGCTTTTGTGATACAGG
CAGCTGCGGGTGAGGGATCGCAGAGACCTGTTTTTTATTTTCAGCTCTTGTTCTTGGCCCCTGCTCTGTT
GAAATATAGCATACAGAGTGGGAAAAATCCTGTTTCTAAGCTCGCGGGTCGATACGGGTTCGTTGGGCGC
CAGACGCAGCGCTCCTCCTCCTGCTGCTGCCGCCGCTGTGGATTTCTTGGGCTTTGTCAGAGTCTTGCTA
TCCGGTCGCCTTTGCTTCTGTGTGGCCGCTGCTGTTGCTGCCGCTGCCGCCGGTGCAGTATGGGCTGTAG
AGATGACGGTAGTAATGCAGGATGTTACGGGGGAAGGCCACGCCGTGATGGTAGAGAAGAAAGCGGCGGG
CGAAGGAGATGTTGCCCCCACAGTCTTGCAAGCAAGCAACTATGGCGTTCTTGTGCCCGCGCCATGAGCG
GTAGCCTTGGCGCTGTTGTTGCTCTTGGGCTAACGGCGGCGGCTGCTTGGACTTACCGGCCCTGGTTCCA
GTGGTGTCCCATCTACGGTTGGGTCGGCGAACGGGCAGTGCCGGCGGCGCCTGAGGAGCGGAGGTTGTAG
CCATGCTGGAACCGGTTGCCGATTTCTGGGGCGCCGGCGAGGGGAATGCGACCGAGGGTGACGGTGTTTC
GTCTGACACCTCTTCGACCTCGGAAGCTTCCTCGTCTAGGCTCTCCCAGTCTTCCATCATGTCCTCCTCC
TCCTCGTCCAAAACCTCCTCTGCCTGACTGTCCCAGTATTCCTCCTCGTCCGTGGGTGGCGGCGGCAGCT
GCAGCTTCTTTTTGGGTGCCATCCTGGGAAGCAAGGGCCCGCGGCTGCTGCTGATAGGGCTGCGGCGGCG
GGGGGATTGGGTTGAGCTCCTCGCCGGACTGGGGGTCCAAGTAAACCCCCCGTCCCTTTCGTAGCAGAAA
CTCTTGGCGGGCTTTGTTGATGGCTTGCAATTGGCCAAGAATGTGGCCCTGGGTAATGACGCAGGCGGTA
AGCTCCGCATTAGGCGGGCGGGATTGGTCTTCGTAGAACCTAATCTCGTGGGCGTGGTAGTCCTCAGGTA
CAAATTTGCGAAGGTAAGCCGACGTCCACAGCCCCGGAGTGAGTTTCAACCCCGGAGCCGCGGACTTTTC
GTCAGGCGAGGGACCCTGCAGCTCAAAGGTACCGATAATTTGACTTTCGTTAAGCAGCTGCGAATTGCAA
ACCAGGGAGCGGTGCGGGGTGCATAGGTTGCAGCGACAGTGACACTCCAGTAGACCGTCACCGCTCACGT
CTTCCATTATGTCAGAGTGGTAGGCAAGGTAGTTGGCTAGCTGCAGAAGGTAGCAGTGGCCCCAAAGCGG
CGGAGGGCATTCGCGGTACTTAATGGGCACAAAGTCGCTAGGAAGTGCACAGCAGGTGGCGGGCAAGATT
CCTGAGCGCTCTAGGATAAAGTTCCTAAAGTTCTGCAACATGCTTTGACTGGTGAAGTCTGGCAGACCCT
GTTGCAGGGTTTTAAGCAGGCGTTCGGGGAAAATGATGTCCGCCAGGTGCGCGGCCACGGAGCGCTCGTT
GAAGGCCGTCCATAGGTCCTTCAAGTTTTGCTTTAGCAGTTTCTGCAGCTCCTTGAGGTTGCACTCCTCC
AAGCACTGCTGCCAAACGCCCATGGCCGTCTGCCAGGTGTAGCATAGAAATAAGTAAACGCAGTCGCGGA
CGTAGTCGCGGCGCGCCTCGCCCTTGAGCGTGGAATGAAGCACGTTTTGCCCAAGGCGGTTTTCGTGCAA
AATTCCAAGGTAGGAGACCAGGTTGCAGAGCTCCACGTTGGAGATCTTGCAGGCCTGGCGTACGTAGCCC
TGTCGAAAGGTGTAGTGCAATGTTTCCTCTAGCTTGCGCTGCATCTCCGGGTCAGCAAAGAACCGCTGCA
TGCACTCAAGCTCCACGGTAACGAGCACTGCGGCCATCATTAGTTTGCGTCGCTCCTCCAAGTCGGCAGG
CTCGCGCGTTTGAAGCCAGCGCGCTAGCTGCTCGTCGCCAACTGCGGGTAGGCCCTCCTCTGTTTGTTCT
TGCAAATTTGCATCCCTCTCCAGGGGCTGCGCACGGCGCACGATCAGCTCACTCATGACTGTGCTCATGA
CCTTGGGGGGTAGGTTAAGTGCCGGGTAGGCAAAGTGGGTGACCTCGATGCTGCGTTTTAGTACGGCTAG
GCGCGCGTTGTCACCCTCGAGTTCCACCAACACTCCAGAGTGACTTTCATTTTCGCTGTTTTCCTGTTGC
AGAGCGTTTGCCGCGCGCTTCTCGTCGCGTCCAAGACCCTCAAAGATTTTTGGCACTTCGTTGAGCGAGG
CGATATCAGGTATGACAGCGCCCTGCCGCAAGGCCAGCTGCTTGTCCGCTCGGCTGCGGTTGGCACGGCA
GGATAGGGGTATCTTGCAGTTTTGGAAAAAGATGTGATAGGTGGCAAGCACCTCTGGCACGGCAAATACG
GGGTAGAAGTTGAGGCGCGGGTTGGGCTCGCATGTGCCGTTTTCTTGGCGTTTGGGGGGTACGCGCGGTG
AGAATAGGTGGCGTTCGTAGGCAAGGCTGACATCCGCTATGGCGAGGGGCACATCGCTGCGCTCTTGCAA
CGCGTCGCAGATAATGGCGCACTGGCGCTGCAGATGCTTCAACAGCACGTCGTCTCCCACATCTAGGTAG
TCGCCATGCCTTTCGTCCCCCCGCCCGACTTGTTCCTCGTTTGCCTCTGCGTTGTCCTGGTCTTGCTTTT
TATCCTCTGTTGGTACTGAGCGGTCCTCGTCGTCTTCGCTTACAAAACCTGGGTCCTGCTCGATAATCAC
TTCCTCCTCCTCAAGCGGGGGTGCCTCGACGGGGAAGGTGGTAGGCGCGTTGGCGGCATCGGTGGAGGCG
GTGGTGGCGAACTCAGAGGGGGCGGTTAGGCTGTCCTTCTTCTCGACTGACTCCATGATCTTTTTCTGCC
TATAGGAGAAGGAAATGGCCAGTCGGGAAGAGGAGCAGCGCGAAACCACCCCCGAGCGCGGACGCGGTGC
GGCGCGACGTCCCCCAACCATGGAGGACGTGTCGTCCCCGTCCCCGTCGCCGCCGCCTCCCCGGGCGCCC
CCAAAAAAGCGGATGAGGCGGCGTATCGAGTCCGAGGACGAGGAAGACTCATCACAAGACGCGCTGGTGC
CGCGCACACCCAGCCCGCGGCCATCGACCTCGGCGGCGGATTTGGCCATTGCGCCCAAGAAGAAAAAGAA
GCGCCCTTCTCCCAAGCCCGAGCGCCCGCCATCACCAGAGGTAATCGTGGACAGCGAGGAAGAAAGAGAA
GATGTGGCGCTACAAATGGTGGGTTTCAGCAACCCACCGGTGCTAATCAAGCATGGCAAAGGAGGTAAGC
GCACAGTGCGGCGGCTGAATGAAGACGACCCAGTGGCGCGTGGTATGCGGACGCAAGAGGAAGAGGAAGA
GCCCAGCGAAGCGGAAAGTGAAATTACGGTGATGAACCCGCTGAGTGTGCCGATCGTGTCTGCGTGGGAG
AAGGGCATGGAGGCTGCGCGCGCGCTGATGGACAAGTACCACGTGGATAACGATCTAAAGGCGAACTTCA
AACTACTGCCTGACCAAGTGGAAGCTCTGGCGGCCGTATGCAAGACCTGGCTGAACGAGGAGCACCGCGG
GTTGCAGCTGACCTTCACCAGCAACAAGACCTTTGTGACGATGATGGGGCGATTCCTGCAGGCGTACCTG
CAGTCGTTTGCAGAGGTGACCTACAAGCATCACGAGCCCACGGGCTGCGCGTTGTGGCTGCACCGCTGCG
CTGAGATCGAAGGCGAGCTTAAGTGTCTACACGGAAGCATTATGATAAATAAGGAGCACGTGATTGAAAT
GGATGTGACGAGCGAAAACGGGCAGCGCGCGCTGAAGGAGCAGTCTAGCAAGGCCAAGATCGTGAAGAAC
CGGTGGGGCCGAAATGTGGTGCAGATCTCCAACACCGACGCAAGGTGCTGCGTGCACGACGCGGCCTGTC
CGGCCAATCAGTTTTCCGGCAAGTCTTGCGGCATGTTCTTCTCTGAAGGCGCAAAGGCTCAGGTGGCTTT
TAAGCAGATCAAGGCTTTTATGCAGGCGCTGTATCCTAACGCCCAGACCGGGCACGGTCACCTTTTGATG
CCACTACGGTGCGAGTGCAACTCAAAGCCTGGGCACGCGCCCTTTTTGGGAAGGCAGCTACCAAAGTTGA
CTCCGTTCGCCCTGAGCAACGCGGAGGACCTGGACGCGGATCTGATCTCCGACAAGAGCGTGCTGGCCAG
CGTGCACCACCCGGCGCTGATAGTGTTCCAGTGCTGCAACCCTGTGTATCGCAACTCGCGCGCGCAGGGC
GGAGGCCCCAACTGCGACTTCAAGATATCGGCGCCCGACCTGCTAAACGCGTTGGTGATGGTGCGCAGCC
TGTGGAGTGAAAACTTCACCGAGCTGCCGCGGATGGTTGTGCCTGAGTTTAAGTGGAGCACTAAACACCA
GTATCGCAACGTGTCCCTGCCAGTGGCGCATAGCGATGCGCGGCAGAACCCCTTTGATTTTTAAACGGCG
CAGACGGCAAGGGTGGGGGTAAATAATCACCCGAGAGTGTACAAATAAAAGCATTTGCCTTTATTGAAAG
TGTCTCTAGTACATTATTTTTACATGTTTTTCAAGTGACAAAAAGAAGTGGCGCTCCTAATCTGCGCACT
GTGGCTGCGGAAGTAGGGCGAGTGGCGCTCCAGGAAGCTGTAGAGCTGTTCCTGGTTGCGACGCAGGGTG
GGCTGTACCTGGGGACTGTTGAGCATGGAGTTGGGTACCCCGGTAATAAGGTTCATGGTGGGGTTGTGAT
CCATGGGAGTTTGGGGCCAGTTGGCAAAGGCGTGGAGAAACATGCAGCAGAATAGTCCACAGGCGGCCGA
GTTGGGCCCCTGTACGCTTTGGGTGGACTTTTCCAGCGTTATACAGCGGTCGGGGGAAGAAGCAATGGCG
CTACGGCGCAGGAGTGACTCGTACTCAAACTGGTAAACCTGCTTGAGTCGCTGGTCAGAAAAGCCAAAGG
GCTCAAAGAGGTAGCATGTTTTTGAGTGCGGGTTCCAGGCAAAGGCCATCCAGTGTACGCCCCCAGTCTC
GCGACCGGCCGTATTGACTATGGCGCAGGCGAGCTTGTGTGGAGAAACAAAGCCTGGAAAGCGCTTGTCA
TAGGTGCCCAAAAAATATGGCCCACAACCAAGATCTTTGACAATGGCTTTCAGTTCCTGCTCACTGGAGC
CCATGGCGGCAGCTGTTGTTGATGTTGCTTGCTTCTTTATGTTGTGGCGTTGCCGGCCGAGAAGGGCGTG
CGCAGGTACACGGTTTCGATGACGCCGCGGTGCGGCTGGTGCACACGGACCACGTCAAAGACTTCAAACA
AAACATAAAGAAGGGTGGGCTCGTCCATGGGATCCACCTCAAAAGTCATGTCTAGCGCGTGGGCGGAGTT
GGCGTAGAGAAGGTTTTGGCCCAGGTCTGTGAGTGCGCCCATGGACATAAAGTTACTGGAGAATGGGATG
CGCCAAAGGGTGCGATCGCAAAGAAACTTTTTCTGGGTAATGCTGTCAACTGCGGTCTTGCCTATAAGCG
GATAGGGGAAGTTAGCAGGGTAGGCCTGTCCTTCGCGCATGGTGGGGGCAAGGTAGCCAACAAATCCAGA
GTTGTTGTGTTGGTGTAGGATGCCCACCTGTTGGTAGTCCTTGTATTTAGTATCATCCACCACCTGACGG
CTCATGGGCTG
[453 nt withheld, positions 22551-23003]
GAGATAGTCGTTAAAGGACTGGTCGTTGGTGTCGTTTCTAAGCATGGCCTCAAGCGTGGAGGCGGTGTTG
TGGGCCATGGGGAAGAAGGTGGCGTAAAGGCAAATGCTATCAAACTTAATGCTGGCTCCGTCAACCCTTA
GGTCATTTCCTAGGGAGCTCTGCAGAACCATGTTAACATCCTTCCTGAAGTTCCACTCGTAGGTGTATGA
GCCCGGCAGGAGAAGGAGGTTTTTAATGGCAAAGAACTTCTGAGGCACCTGGATGTGGAAGGGCACATAG
CGACCATTGCCCAGCAACATTGAGCGGTAGCGCAGGCCAGCATTGCGGTGGTGGTTAAATGGGTTGACGT
TGTCCATATAGTCAAGGGACCAGCGTGCTCCAAGGTTAATGTAGCAGTCCACTAGCCCGGGAGCCACCAC
TCGCTTGTTCATGTAGTCGTAGGTGTTTGGGTTATCAGAAATTTTTACGTTGGAAGGACTGTACTTTAGC
TTGTCGGGCAAATACAGCGCTATGTTGGAGTACAGGAAATTTCTCCACAGGTTGGCATTTAGATTGATTT
CCATGGCAAAATTATTTCCAACTCTTATTTCATTTTTATCTGAAAATTCTGTAGCATCTTTTTCCCATCC
ATTTTCCTGACCTGTTTTAGGTTTTACCTTGGTAAGAGTCTCTGTATTAATCACACCTCCCAGTGGAAAG
CAGTAATTTGGAAGTTCATCTTCAGTTCCATGATTTTCAATAATTCTAACATCTGGATCATAGCTGTCAA
CAGCCTGATTCCACATAGAAAAGTACCTGGTTCTATCACCAATGGAATCAAGCAAAAGCTGGTATGAAAG
CTCTGTGTTTCTGTCTTGCAAATCTACAACAGCATTCAACTGCGATGCTTGGCCCGCCAGAACACCCATA
TTACCCGTGCTGTTGTAATACATTAGACCAATAAAATTGTCCCTAAAAGCAATGTAATTAGGCCTGTTGG
GCATAGATTGTTGGCCCATTAGTTCTCGTGAGTTACCTTCCTTAATAGTGGGCATGTAAGAAATATGAGT
GTCTGGGGTTTCTATATCTACATCTTCACTGTACAATACCACTTTAGGAGTCAAGTTATCACCATTGCCT
GCGGCTGCCTCAGTAGTTGAGAAAAATTGCATTTCCACTTGACTTTCTAGCTTTCCATTTTGTTGCTTTA
CAAGAATGCCTTGCCCTCCATTTTCATTTGTGGGTTTTGCATATGAACCGTAACATGGTTTCATTGGGGT
AGTCTTTTTTAGGACTCTCCCAGCTGCATGATTAATTTCTGTTTCGTACCACTGAGATTCTCCTATTTGA
GGTTCAGGTTGAAATGTTTTATCGGCATATTTAGGTGTTTGACCTTCGACACCTATTTGAATACCCTCCT
TTGTAATATTTATACCAGAATAAGGCGCCTGCCCAAATACGTGAGTTTTTTGCTGCTCAGCTTGCTCGTC
TACTTCGTCTTCGTTGTCATCGTCCTCTTCTTCTAGGTTTATTTCAAGAGCAGTAGCAGCTTCATCCCAT
TCGCAAGGATTTGGGGCACCCTTGGGAGCCAGGGCGTTGTAGGCAGTGCCAGAGTAGGGCTTAAAAGTAG
GGCCCCTGTCCAGCACGCCGCGGATGTCAAAGTACGTGGAAGCCATGTCCAGCACACGGTTATCACCCAC
AGCTAGGGTGAACCGCGCCTTGTACGAGTACGCAGTATCCTCACGGTCCACAGGGATGAACCGCAGCGTC
AAACGCTGGGACCGGTCTGTGGTCACGTCGTGCGTAGGCGCCACCGTGGGGTTTCTAAACTTGTTATTCA
GGCTGAAGTACGTCTCGGTGGCGCGGGCAAACTGCACCAGCCCGGGGCTCAGGTACTCCGAGGCGTCCTG
GCCCGAGATGTGCATGTAAGACCACTGCGGCATCATCGAAGGGGTAGCCATCTTGGAAAGCGGGCGCGCG
GCGGCTCAGCAGCTCCTCTGGCGGCGACATGGACGCATACATGACACACATACGACACGTTAGCTATCAG
AAGCATCGTCGGCGCTTCAGGGATTGCACCCCCAGACCCACGATGCTGTTCAGTGTGCTTTGCCAGTTGC
CACTGGCTACGGGCCGCAACGATCGCGGACCGCTGGCGGCGCGGCGCAGGGACGCGCGGCTAGGACGGGT
TACAACAACGGCGGTCGGGCCTGGCAGCACAGGTTTCTGCTGGGTGTCGGCGGGGGGAGGCAGGTCCAGC
GTTACGGGTGTGTGCTGGCCCAGCACTCCGGTAGCCATGGGCGCGATGGGACGGGTGGTGGGCAGGCCTT
GCTTTAGTGCCTCCTCGTACGAGGGAGGCTCGTCTATTTGCGTCACCAGAGTTTCTTCCCTGTCGGGGCG
CGGACGCTTTTCGCCACGCCCCTCTGGAGACACTGTCTCCACGGCCGGTGGAGGCTCCTCTACGGGAGGG
CGGGGATCAAGCTTACTGTTAATCTTATTTTGCACTGCCTGGTTGGCCAGGTCCACCACCCCGCTAATGC
CAGAGGCCAGGCCATCTACCACCTTTTGTTGGAAATTTTGCTCTTTCAACTTATCCCTCAGCATCTGGCC
TGTGCTGCTGTTCCAGGCCTTGCTGCCATAGTTCTTAACGGTGGAACCGAAATTTTTAATGCCGCTCCAC
AGCGAGCCCCAGCTGAAGGCGCCACCGCTCATATTGCTGGTGCCGATATCTTGCCAGTTTCCCATGAACG
GGCGCGAGCCGTGTCGCGGGGCCAGAGACGCAAAGTTGATGTCTTCCATTCTACAAAATAGTTACAGGAC
CAAGCGAGCGTGAGAGTCCAGACTTTTTATTTTGATTTTTCCACATGCAACTTGTTTTTAATCAGTGTCT
CTGCGCCTGCAAGGCCACGGATGCAATTCCGGGCACGGCGCCAATCGCCGCGGCGATCAGTGGAATAAGG
AGGGGCAGGATACCGCCGCGCATGCGACGGTGCGACGCGCGCCGCCGCCGGTGGTGCGCACGACGCATGC
CGCCCGTCAGGCCGTGGCCGGCCATGCCCCTCCTACGGTGCATTCTTCCTCGGAATCCCGGCACCGGGAA
ACGGAGGCGGCAGGTGAGGGCCATATCTGCAAGAACCACAAAGACCGGCTTTTAAACGATGCTGGGGTGG
TAGCGCGCTGTTGGCAGCACCAGGGTCCTGCCTCCTTCGCGAGCCACCCTGCGCACGGAAATCGGGGCCA
GCACGGGCTGGCGACGGCGACGGCGGCGGCGGGTTCCAGTGGTGGTTCGGCGTCGGGTAGTTGCTCGTCT
TCTGGGGCGGTAGGTGTAGCCACGATAGCCGGGGGTAGGCGCAATGGAAGGATGTAGGGCATATTCGGGC
AGTAGCGCGCTGGCGGCGCCGTACTTCCTCGAACGGCGCGGGCGCCGGGGGGCTGAAACGCGAAACATCC
ACGGGTCCGTTTGCACCTCCGTAGAGGTCTTGGACGCGGCCGCAGCGACCGCCTGCACCGCGGCATCCGC
CACCGCTGAGGCAACCGGGGACGTTTGTGTCTCCATGCCCTCTGTGGCGGTGGCAATACTGGTGCTACTG
GTAGTGGGTATCTGAACGTCCACGGTCTGCACGCCCAGTCCCGGCGCCACCTGCTTGATTGGCCGCACGC
GGACCTCGGGCTCCAGCCCAGGTTCCACGGTCATTTTTTCCAAGACATCTTCCAGTCGCTGGCGCTTGGG
TACCATCAGCTGCACGGTGGGTGCCAAGTCACCAGACTCGCGCTTTAGGCCGCGCTTTTCTTCGGACGGT
GCAAGCGCGGGCAGCACCTGCTGCAGTGTTACGGGCTTTAGGCTAGGTGTTGGGTTGCCCTCGTCCAGCG
GCAACGCCAGCATGTCCTTATGCCGCTTTCCGTAGGCAAACTCCCCGAGGCGCTCGTTGGCCTGCTCAAG
CAGGTCCTCGTCGCCGTACACCTCATCATACACGCGCTTGTAGGTGCGGGTGGAGCGCTCACCGGGCGTA
AAGACTACGGTGGTGCCGGGTCGCAAAACACGTTTTACGCGTCGACCTTTCCACTGTACCCGTCGCCTGG
GCGCGGTAGCGTGCAGCAGTTCCACCTCGTCGTCAAGTTCATCATCATCATCTTTCTTTTTCTTTTTGAC
CCGCTTTAGCTTTCGGGGCTTGTAATCCTGCTCTTCCTTCTTCGGGGGGCCATAGATCTCCGGCGCGATG
ACCTGGAGCATCTCTTCTTTGATTTTGCGCTTGGACATAGCTTCGTTGCGCGCCGCCGCCGCTGGATACA
TACAACAGTACGAGTCTAAGTAGTTTTTTCTTGCAATCTAGTTGCGCGGGGGGCGGGTGCGCACGGGCAC
GCGCAGGCCGCTAACCGAGTCGCGCACCCAATACACGTTGCCCCTGCGACCCTGAGTCATAGCACTAATG
GCCGCGGCTGCTGCGGCGGCCGCTCGTCGCCTGGACCTGGGGGGCACAGTGACAATACCCGCGGCCAGCC
TTCGAGCGGCCCGCATGGCCGCCCGTCGGCCGGTGCGACGTGCGCGGTTAAGCAGGGCCGCCGCCGCGCG
TTGGGCGGCAGTGCCGGGTCGGCGGCGGTGGCGACGTGCTACGCGCCTCCGCCGTCTCTTCATTTTAGCA
TAGCGCCGGGCTCCGCGCACCACGGTCTGAATGGCCGCGTCCACTGTGGACACTGGTGGCGGCGTGGGCG
TGTAGTTGCGCGCCTCCTCCACCACCGCGTCGATGGCGTCATCGACGGTGGTGCGCCCAGTGCGGCCGCG
TTTGTGCGCGCCCCAGGGCGCGCGGTAGTGCCCGCGCACGCGCACTGGGTGTTGGTCGGAGCGCTTCTTG
GCCCCGCCAAACATCTTGCTTGGGAAGCGCAGGCCCCAGCCTGTGTTATTGCTGGGCGATATAAGGATGG
ACATGCTTGCTCAAAAAGTGCGGCTCGATAGGACGCGCGGCGAGACTATGCCCAGGGCCTTGTAAACGTA
GGGGCAGGTGCGGCGTCTGGCGTCAGTAATGGTCACTCGCTGGACTCCTCCGATGCTGTTGCGCAGCGGT
AGCGTCCCGTGATCTGTGAGAGCAGGAACGTTTTCACTGACGGTGGTGATGGTGGGGGCTGGCGGGCGCG
CCAAAATCTGGTTCTCGGGAAAGCGATTGAACACGTGGGTCAGAGAGGTAAACTGGCGGATGAGTTGGGA
GTAGACGGCCTGGTCGTTGTAGAAGCTCTTGGAGTGCACGGGCAACAGCTCGGCGCCCACCACCGGAAAG
TTGCTGATCTGGCGCGTGGAGCGGAAGGTCACGGGGTCTTGCATCATGTCTGGCAACGACCAGTAGACCT
GCTCCGAGCCGCAGGTTACGTCAGGAGTGCAAAGCAGGGTCCATGAGCGGATTCCGGTCTGAGGGTCGCC
GTAGTTGTATGCAAGGTACCAGCTGCGGTACTGGGTGAAGGTGCTGTCATTGCTTATTAGGTTGTAACTG
CGTTTCTTGCTGTCCTCTGTCAGGGGTTTGATCACCGGTTTCTTCTGAGGCTTCTCGACCTCGGGTTGCG
CAGCGGGGGCGGCAGCTTCGGCCGCTGCTTCGGCCTCAGCGCGCTTCTCCTCAGCCCGTGTGGCAAAGGT
GTCGCCGCGAATGGCATGATCGTTCATGTCCTCCACCGGCTGCATTGCCGCGGCTGCCGCGTTGGAGTTC
TCTTCCGCGCCGCTGCCACTGCTGTTGCTGCCGCCTGCGCCACCCCCGCCCTGTTCGGTGTCATCTTTCA
AGCTCGCCTGGTAGGCGTCCACATCCAACAGTGCGGGAATGTTACCACCCTCCAGATCATCGTAGGTGAT
CCTAAAGCCCTCCTGGAAGGGTTGCCGCTTGCGGATGCCCAACAAGTTGCTCAGGCGGCTGTGGGTGAAG
TCCACCCCGCATCCTGGCAGCAAAATGATGTCTGGATGGAAGGCTTCGTTTGTATATACCCCAGGCATGA
CAAGACCAGTGACGGGGTCAAACCCCAGTCTGAAGTTGCGGGTGTCAAACTTTACCCCGATGTCGCTTTC
CAGAACCCCGTTCTGTCTGCCCACTTTCAAGTAGTGCTCCACGATCGCGTTGTTCATAAGGTCTATGGTC
ATGGTCTCGGAGTAGTTGCCCTCGGGCAGCGTGAACTCCACCCACTCGTATTTCAGCTCCACCTGATTGT
CCTTAGTAGGCAAGCGCGACACCATCACCCGCGCCTTAAACTTATTGGTAAACATGAACTCGTTCACATT
TGGCATGTTGGTATGCAGGATGGTTTTCAGGTCGCCGCCCCAGTGCGACCGGTCGTCAAGATTGATGGTC
TGTGTGCTTGCCTCCCCCGGGCTGTAGTCATTGTTTTGAATGACCGTGGTCAGAAAGTTGCTGTGGTCGT
TCTGGTAGTTCAGGGATGCCACATCCGTTGACTTGTTGTCCACCAGGTACACACGGGTGGTGTCGAATAG
GGGTGCCAACTCAGAGTAACGGATGCTGTTTCTCCCCCCGGTAGGCCGCAGGTACCGCGGAGGCACAAAC
GGCGGGTCCAGGGGAGCATCGAAGGGAGAACCCAGCGCCGCCGCCACTGGCGCCGCGCTCACCACACTCT
CGTAGGAGGGAGGAGGACCTTCCTCATACATCGCCGCGCGCCGCATACTAAGGGGAATACAAGAAAACCA
ACGCTCGGTGCCATGGCCTTGGTGAGTTTTTTATTTTGCATCATGCTTTTTTTTTTTTAAAACATTCTCC
CCAGCCTGGGGCGAAGGTGCGCAAACGGGTTGCCACTCCCTCCCAAATCCAGGACGCTGCTGTCGTCTGC
CGAGTCATCGTCCTCCCACACCAGACCCCGCTGACGGTCGTGCCTTTGACGACGGGTGGGCGGGCGCGGG
CCTGGCACGTCCCTGTGCTCCTGCGCGTACGTCTTCCATCTACTCATCTTGTCCACTAGGCTCTCTATCC
CGTTGTTGGGAAATGCCGGAGGCAGGTTTTTTTCGCGCTGCGGCTGCAGCAGCGAGTTGTTTAGGTACTC
CTCCTCGCCCAGCAGGCGCGGGCGGGTGGTGCGAGTGCTGGTAAGAGACCCTATCAAGCTTGGAAATGGG
CTACTAGCATCTGACCGCGGGGCCGCAGCGCCTAGATCGGACAAGCTGCTTGGCCTGCGGAAGCTTTCCT
TTCGCAGCGCCGCCTCTGCCTGCTCGCGCTGTTGCAACTCTAGCAGGGTCTGCGGTTGCGGGGAAAACAC
GCTGTCGTCTATGTCGTCCCAGAGGAATCCATCGTTACCCTCGGGCACCTCGAATCCCCCGGTGTAGAAA
CCAGGGGGCGGTAGCCAGTGCGGGTTCAAGATGGCATTGGTGAAATACTCGGGGTTCACGGCGGCCGCGC
GATGCAAGTAGTCCATTAGGCGGTTGATAAACGGCCGGTTTGAGGCATACATGCCCGGTTCCATGTTGCG
CGCGGTCATGTCCAGCGCCACGCTGGGCGTTACCCCGTCGCGCATCAGGTTAAGGCTCACGCTCTGCTGC
ACGTAGCGCAAAATGCGCTCCTCCTCGCTGTTTAAACTGTGCAACGAGGGGATCTTCTGCCGCCGGTTGG
TCAGCAGGTAGTTTAGGGTTGCCTCCAGGCTGCCCGTGTCCTCCTGCCCCAGCGCGCGGCTGACACTTGT
AATCTCCTGGAAAGTATGCTCGTCCACATGCGCCTGACCTATGGCCTCGCGGTACAGTGTCAGCAAGTGA
CCTAGGTATGTGTCCCGGGACACGCTGCCACTGTCCGTGAAGGGCGCTATTAGCAGCAGCAACAGGCGCG
AGTTGGGCGTCAGCAAGCTAGACACGGTCGCGCGGTCGCCTGTGGGAGCCCGCACCCCCCACAGCCCCTG
CAAGTTTTTGAAAGCCTGGCTCAGGTTTACGGTCTGCAGGCCTTGTCTACTGGTCTGGAAAAAATAGTCT
GGCCCAGACTGGTACACCTCACTTTGCGGTGTCTCAGTCACCATTAGCCGCAGTGCGCTCACAAAGTTGG
TGTAGTCCTCCTGTCCCCGCGGCACGTTGGCGGGCTGTGTACTCAGGAAGGCGTTTAGTGCAACCATGGA
GCCCAGGTTGCCCTGCTGCTGCGCGCGCTCACGCTGCGCCACGGCCTCGCGCACATCCCCCACCAGCCGG
TCCAGGTTGGTCTGCACGTTGCCGCTGTTGTAACGAGCCACGCGCTGAAGCAGCGCGTCGTAGACCAGGC
CGGCCTCGTCGGGCCGGATGGCCCTGTTTTCGGCCAGCGCGTTTACGATCGCCAGCACCTTCTCGTGCGT
GGGGTTTGCGCGCGCCGGGACCACCGCTTCCAGAATTGCGGAGAGCCGGTTGGCCTGCGGCTGCTGCCGG
AACGCGTCAGGATTGCGCGCAGTCAGCGACATGATGCGGTCCATGACCTGGCGCCAGTCGTCCGTGGAGT
TAAGGCCGGACGGCTGGCTCTGCAGCGCCGCCCGCACCGCCGGGTCCGTTGCGTCTTGCATCATCTGATC
AGAAACATCACCGCTTAGTACTCGCCGTCCTCTGGCTCGTACTCATCGTCCTCGTCATATTCCTCCACGC
CGCCGACGTTGCCAGCGCGCGCGGGTGCCACCGCCAGCCCAGGTCCGGCCCCAGCTGCCTCCAGGGCGCG
TCGGCTTGGGGCCCAGCGCAGGTCAGCGCCCGCGTCAAAGTAGGACTCGGCCTCTCTATCGCCGCTGCCC
GTGCCAGCCAGGGCCCTTTGCAGGCTGTGCATCAGCTCGCGGTCGCTGAGCTCGCGCCGCCGGCTCACGC
TCACGGCCTTGTGGATGCGCTCGTTGCGATAAACGCCCAGGTCGTCGCTCAAGGTAAGCACCTTCAGCGC
CATGCGCATGTAGAACCCCTCGATCTTTACCTCCTTGTCTATGGGAACGTAAGGGGTATGGTATATCTTG
CGGGCGTAAAACTTGCCCAGGCTAAGCATGGAATAGTTGATGGCGGCCACCTTGTCAGCCAGGCTCAAGC
TGCGCTCCTGCACCACTATGCTCTGCAGGATGTTTATCAAATCGAGCAGCCAGCGGCCCTCGGGCTCTAC
TATGTTTAGCAGCGCATCCCTGAATGCCTCGTTGTCCCTGCTGTGCTGCACTATAAGGAACAGCTGCGCC
ATGAGCGGCTTGCTATTTGGGTTTTGCTCCAGCGCGCTTACAAAGTCCCACAGATGCATCAGTCCTATAG
CCACCTCCTCGCGCGCCACAAGCGTACGCACGTGGTTGTTAAAGCTTTTTTGAAAGTTAATCTCCTGGTT
CACCGTCTGCTCGTATGCGGTTACCAGGTCGGCGGCCGCCACGTGTGCGCGCGCGGGACTAATCCCGGTT
CGCGCGTCGGGCTCAAAGTCCTCCTCGCGCAGCAACCGCTCGCGATTCAGGCCATGCCGCAGCTCGCGCC
CTGCGTGGAACTTTCGATCCCGCATCTCCTCGGGCTCCTCTCCCTCGCGGTCGCGAAACAGGTTCTGCCG
CGGCACGTACGCCTCACGCGTATCACGCTTCAGCTGCACCCTTGGGTGCCGCTCAGGAGAGGGCGCTCCT
AGCCGCGCCAGGCCCTCGCCCTCCTCCAAGTCCAGGTAGTGCCGGGCCCGGCGCCGCGGGGGTTCGTAAT
CACCATCTGCTGCCGCGTCAACCGCGGATGTCGCCCCTCCTGACGCGGTAGGAGGAGGGGAGGGTGCCCT
GCATGTCTGCCGCTGCTCTTGCTCTTGCCGCTGCTGAGGAGGGGGGCGCATCTGCCGCAGCACCGGATGC
ATCTGGGAAAAGCAAAAAAGGGGCTCGTCCCTGTTTCCGGAGGAATTTGCAAGCGGGGTCTTGCATGACG
GGGAGGCAAACCCCCGTTCGCCGCAGTCCGGCCGGTCCGAGACTCGAACCGGGGGTCCCGCGACTCAACC
CTTGGAAAATAACCCTCCGGCTACAGGGAGCGAGCCACTTAATGCTTTCGCTTTCCAGCCTAACCGCTTA
CGCTGCGCGCGGCCAGTGGCCAAAAAAGCTAGCGCAGCAGCCGCCGCGCCTGGAAGGAAGCCAAAAGGAG
CACTCCCCCGTTGTCTGACGTCGCACACCTGGGTTCGACACGCGGGCGGTAACCGCATGGATCACGGCGG
ACGGCCGGATACGGGGCTCGAACCCCGGTCGTCCGCCATGATACCCTTGCGAATTTATCCACCAGACCAC
GGAAGAGTGCCCGCTTACAGGCTCTCCTTTTGCACGCTAGAGCGTCAACGATTGCGCGCGCCTGACCGGC
CAGAGCGTCCCGACCATGGAGCACTTTTTGCCGCTGCGCAACATCTGGAACCGCGTCCGCGACTTTCCGC
GCGCCTCCACCACCGCCGCCGGCATCACCTGGATGTCCAGGTACATCTACGGATATCATCGCCTTATGTT
GGAAGATCTCGCCCCCGGAGCCCCGGCCACCCTACGCTGGCCCCTCTACCGCCAGCCGCCGCCGCACTTT
TTGGTGGGATACCAGTACCTGGTGCGGACTTGCAACGACTACGTATTTGACTCGAGGGCTTACTCGCGTC
TCAGGTACACCGAGCTCTCGCAGCCGGGTCACCAGACCGTTAACTGGTCCGTTATGGCCAACTGCACTTA
CACCATCAACACGGGCGCATACCACCGCTTTGTGGACATGGATGACTTCCAGTCTACCCTCACGCAGGTG
CAGCAGGCCATATTAGCCGAGCGCGTTGTCGCCGACCTAGCCCTGCTTCAGCCGATGAGGGGCTTCGGGG
TCACACGCATGGGAGGAAGAGGGCGCCACCTACGGCCAAACTCCGCCGCCGCCGCAGCGATAGATGCAAG
AGATGCAGGACAAGAGGAAGGAGAAGAAGAAGTGCCGGTAGAAAGGCTCATGCAAGACTACTACAAAGAC
CTGCGCCGATGTCAAAACGAAGCCTGGGGCATGGCCGACCGCCTGCGCATTCAGCAGGCCGGACCCAAGG
ACATGGTGCTTCTGTCGACCATCCGCCGTCTCAAGACCGCCTACTTTAATTACATCATCAGCAGCACCTC
CGCCAGAAACAACCCCGACCGCCGCCCGCTGCCGCCCGCCACGGTGCTCAGCCTACCTTGCGACTGTGAC
TGGTTAGACGCCTTTCTCGAGAGGTTTTCCGATCCGGTCGATGCGGACTCGCTCAGGTCCCTCGGCGGCG
GAGTACCTACACAACAATTGTTGAGATGCATCGTTAGCGCCGTATCCCTGCCGCATGGCAGCCCCCCGCC
AACCCATAACCGGGACATGACGGGCGGCGTCTTCCAACTGCGCCCCCGCGAGAACGGCCGCGCCGTCACC
GAGACCATGCGCCGTCGCCGCGGGGAGATGATCGAGCGCTTTGTCGACCGCCTCCCGGTGCGCCGTCGTC
GCCGCCGTGTCCCCCCTCCCCCACCGCCGCCAGAAGAAGAAGAAGGGGAGGCCCTTATGGAAGAGGAGAT
TGAAGAAGAAGAAGAGGCCCCTGTAGCCTTTGAGCGCGAGGTGCGCGACACTGTCGCCGAGCTCATCCGT
CTTCTGGAGGAGGAGTTAACCGTGTCGGCGCGCAACTCCCAGTTTTTCAACTTCGCCGTGGACTTCTACG
AGGCCATGGAGCGCCTTGAGGCCTTGGGGGATATCAACGAATCCACGTTGCGACGCTGGGTTATGTACTT
CTTCGTGGCAGAACACACCGCCACCACCCTCAACTACCTCTTTCAGCGCCTGCGAAACTACGCCGTCTTC
GCCCGGCACGTGGAGCTCAATCTCGCGCAGGTGGTCATGCGCGCCCGCGATGCCGAAGGGGGCGTGGTCT
ACAGCCGCGTCTGGAACGAGGGAGGCCTCAACGCCTTCTCGCAGCTCATGGCCCGCATTTCCAACGACCT
CGCCGCCACCGTGGAGCGAGCCGGACGCGGAGATCTCCAGGAGGAAGAGATCGAGCAGTTCATGGCCGAG
ATCGCCTATCAAGACAACTCAGGAGACGTGCAGGAGATTTTGCGCCAGGCCGCCGTCAACGACACCGAAA
TTGATTCTGTCGAACTCTCTTTCAGGTTCAAGCTCACCGGGCCCGTCGTCTTCACGCAGAGGCGCCAGAT
TCAGGAGATCAACCGCCGCGTCGTCGCGTTCGCCAGCAACCTACGCGCGCAGCACCAGCTCCTGCCCGCG
CGCGGCGCCGACGTGCCCCTGCCCCCTCTCCCGGCGGGTCCGGAGCCCCCCCTACCTCCGGGGGCTCGCC
CGCGTCACCGCTTTTAGATGCATCATCCAAGGACACCCCCGCGGCCCACCGCCCGCCGCGCGGTACCGTA
GTCGCGCCGCGGGGATGCGGCCTCTTGCAAGCCATCGACGCCGCCACCAACCAGCCCCTGGAAATTAGGT
ATCACCTGGATCTAGCCCGCGCCCTGACCCGTCTATGCGAGGTAAACCTGCAGGAGCTCCCGCCTGACCT
GACGCCGCGGGAGCTCCAGACCATGGACAGCTCCCATCTGCGCGATGTTGTCATCAAGCTCCGACCGCCG
CGCGCGGACATCTGGACTTTGGGCTCGCGCGGCGTGGTGGTCCGATCCACCGTAACTCCCCTCGAGCAGC
CAGACGGTCAAGGACAAGCAGCCGAAGTAGAAGACCACCAGCCAAACCCGCCAGGCGAGGGGCTCAAATT
CCCACTCTGCTTCCTTGTGCGCGGTCGTCAGGTCAACCTCGTGCAGGATGTACAGCCCGTGCACCGCTGC
CAGTACTGCGCACGTTTTTACAAAAGCCAGCACGAGTGTTCGGCCCGTCGCAGGGACTTCTACTTTCACC
ACATCAATAGCCACTCCTCCAATTGGTGGCGGGAGATCCAGTTCTTCCCGATCGGCTCGCATCCTCGCAC
CGAGCGTCTCTTTGTCACCTACGATGTAGAGACCTATACTTGGATGGGGGCCTTTGGGAAGCAGCTCGTG
CCCTTCATGCTGGTCATGAAGTTCGGCGGAGATGAGCCTCTAGTGACTGCCGCGCGAGACCTAGCCGCGA
ACCTTGGATGGGACCGCTGGGAACAAGACCCGCTTACCTTCTACTGCATCACCCCAGAAAAAATGGCCAT
AGGTCGCCAGTTTAGGACCTTTCGCGACCACCTGCAAATGCTAATGGCCCGTGACCTGTGGAGCTCATTC
GTCGCTTCCAACCCTCATCTTGCAGACTGGGCCCTTTCAGAGCACGGGCTCAGCTCCCCTGAAGAGCTCA
CCTACGAGGAACTTAAAAAATTGCCTTCCATCAAGGGCATCCCGCGCTTCTTGGAACTTTACATTGTGGG
CCACAACATCAACGGCTTTGACGAGATCGTGCTCGCCGCCCAGGTAATTAACAACCGTTCCGAGGTGCCG
GGACCCTTCCGCATCACACGCAACTTTATGCCTCGCGCGGGAAAGATACTCTTCAACGATGTCACCTTCG
CCCTGCCAAATCCGCGTTCCAAAAAGCGCACGGACTTTTTGCTCTGGGAGCAGGGCGGATGCGACGACAC
TGACTTCAAATACCAGTACCTCAAAGTCATGGTCAGGGACACCTTTGCGCTCACCCACACCTCGCTCCGG
AAGGCCGCGCAGGCATACGCGCTACCCGTAGAAAAGGGATGCTGCGCCTACCAGGCCGTCAACCAGTTCT
ACATGCTAGGCTCTTACCGTTCGGAGGCCGACGGGTTTCCGATCCAAGAGTACTGGAAAGACCGCGAAGA
GTTTGTCCTCAACCGCGAGCTGTGGAAAAAAAAGGGACAGGATAAGTATGACATCATCAAGGAAACCCTG
GACTACTGCGCCCTAGACGTGCAGGTCACCGCCGAGCTGGTCAACAAGCTGCGCGACTCCTACGCCTCCT
TCGTGCGTGACGCGGTAGGTCTCACAGACGCCAGCTTCAACGTCTTCCAGCGTCCAACCATATCATCCAA
CTCACATGCCATCTTCAGGCAGATAGTCTTCCGAGCAGAGCAGCCCGCCCGTAGCAACCTCGGTCCCGAC
CTCCTCGCTCCCTCGCACGAACTATACGATTACGTGCGCGCCAGCATCCGCGGTGGAAGATGCTACCCTA
CATATCTTGGAATACTCAGAGAGCCCCTCTACGTTTACGACATTTGCGGCATGTACGCCTCCGCGCTCAC
CCACCCCATGCCATGGGGTCCCCCACTCAACCCATACGAGCGCGCGCTTGCCGCCCGCGCATGGCAGCAG
GCGCTAGACTTGCAAGGATGCAAGATAGACTACTTCGACGCGCGCCTGCTGCCCGGGGTCTTTACCGTGG
ACGCAGACCCCCCGGACGAGACGCAGCTAGACCCCCTACCGCCATTCTGCTCGCGCAAGGGCGGCCGCCT
CTGCTGGACCAACGAGCGCCTACGCGGAGAGGTAGCCACCAGCGTTGACCTTGTCACCCTGCACAACCGC
GGTTGGCGCGTGCACCTGGTGCCCGACGAGCGCACCACCGTCTTTCCCGAATGGCGGTGCGTTGCGCGCG
AATACGTGCAGCTAAACATCGCGGCCAAGGAGCGCGCCGATCGCGACAAAAACCAAACCCTGCGCTCCAT
CGCCAAGTTGCTGTCCAACGCCCTCTACGGGTCGTTTGCCACCAAGCTTGACAACAAAAAGATTGTCTTT
TCTGACCAGATGGATGCGGCCACCCTCAAAGGCATCACCGCGGGCCAGGTGAATATCAAATCCTCCTCGT
TTTTGGAAACTGACAATCTTAGCGCAGAAGTCATGCCCGCTTTTCAGAGGGAGTACTCACCCCAACAGCT
GGCCCTCGCAGACAGCGATGCGGAAGAGAGTGAGGACGAACGCGCCCCCACCCCCTTTTATAGCCCCCCT
TCAGGAACACCCGGTCACGTGGCCTACACCTACAAACCAATCACCTTCCTTGATGCCGAAGAGGGCGACA
TGTGTCTTCACACCCTGGAGCGAGTGGACCCCCTAGTGGACAACGACCGCTACCCCTCCCACTTAGCCTC
CTTCGTGCTGGCCTGGACGCGAGCCTTTGTCTCAGAGTGGTCCGAGTTTCTATACGAGGAGGACCGCGGA
ACACCGC
