>Addgene plasmid #14106 | pAdEasy Flag GCN5 | addgene partial sequence | sequence record 20264 | 14106 with GCN5 (aagtgggatacgtggtcagc)
GCAGCTGGCTGCTGCAGATCCATGCGGGGTGCAGTGGGGGGCTTGGGGTTTTTCCAGCCATTACACTTAC
AGGTTTCATTGGCCTTGCAAGCCGAGAAGACCCCTAGCTTCTCAAGCTTCTTGGCGCGCGGCAGCCCCCG
GACTTGCGCCTTCCTCTGACTGGCGCGCTGCTGCTGGCTCAGGCCAGGTCGAGCCGGATCCCCCCCGCTC
CCGGCCCCCCCACTTCCTACCCCGGGCCCCCCAGTCCCTGTGCTGCCGGCTGGGGCTGCAGCTGGGGCAG
GGGCTGGTGCCGGGGTGGGAGTCGGAATCGGGGCTGAAGCCGGGCTGGGTGCAGGAGTCGGAGTTGGGGC
AGGGGCTGGGGACTGAAGGGGCCGGGGCTGCGCAGCCGGGGCCGGGGTCGGGGCCTGGGAAGGTTCCGCG
AATTCTTTGTCATCGTCGTCCTTGTAGTCCATGGTGGTACCAGATCTCTAGCGGATCTGACGGTTCACTA
AACCAGCTCTGCTTATATAGACCTCCCACCGTACACGCCTACCGCCCATTTGCGTCAATGGGGCGGAGTT
GTTACGACATTTTGGAAAGTCCCGTTGATTTTGGTGCCAAAACAAACTCCCATTGACGTCAATGGGGTGG
AGACTTGGAAATCCCCGTGAGTCAAACCGCTATCCACGCCCATTGATGTACTGCCAAAACCGCATCACCA
TGGTAATAGCGATGACTAATACGTAGATGTACTGCCAAGTAGGAAAGTCCCATAAGGTCATGTACTGGGC
ATAATGCCAGGCGGGCCATTTACCGTCATTGACGTCAATAGGGGGCGTACTTGGCATATGATACACTTGA
TGTACTGCCAAGTGGG
