>Addgene plasmid #14106 | pAdEasy Flag GCN5 | addgene partial sequence | sequence record 159519 | FLAG-GCN5 between KpnI and XhoI
CACCATGGACTACAAGGACGACGATGACAAAGAATTCGCGGAACCTTCCCAGGCCCCGACCCCGGCCCCG
GCTGCGCAGCCCCGGCCCCTTCAGTCCCCAGCCCCTGCCCCAACTCCGACTCCTGCACCCAGCCCGGCTT
CAGCCCCGATTCCGACTCCCACCCCGGCACCAGCCCCTGCCCCAGCTGCAGCCCCAGCCGGCAGCACAGG
GACTGGGGGGCCCGGGGTAGGAAGTGGGGGGGCCGGGAGCGGGGGGGATCCGGCTCGACCTGGCCTGAGC
CAGCAGCAGCGCGCCAGTCAGAGGAAGGCGCAAGTCCGGGGGCTGCCGCGCGCCAAGAAGCTTGAGAAGC
TAGGGGTCTTCTCGGCTTGCAAGGCCAATGAAACCTGTAAGTGTAATGGCTGGAAAAACCCCAAGCCCCC
CACTGCACCCCGCATGGATCTGCAGCAGCCAGCTGCCAACCTGAGTGAGCTGTGCCGCAGTTGTGAGCAC
CCCTTGGCTGACCACGTATCCCACTTGGAGAATGTGTCAGAGGATGAGATAAACCGACTGCTGGGGATGG
TGGTGGATGTGGAGAATCTCTTCATGTCTGTTCACAAGGAAGAGGACACAGACACCAAGCAGGTCTATTT
CTACCTCTTCAAGCTACTGCGGAAATGCATCCTGCAGATGACCCGGCCTGTGGTGGAGGGGTCCCTGGGC
AGCCCTCCATTTGAGAAACCTAATATTGAGCAGGGTGTGCTGAACTTTGTGCAGTACAAATTTAGTCACC
TGGCTCCCCGGGAGCGGCAGACGATGTTCGAGCTCTCAAAGATGTTCTTGCTCTGCCTTAACTACTGGAA
GCTTGAGACACCTGCCCAGTTTCGGCAGAGGTCTCAGGCTGAGGACGTGGCTACCTACAAGGTCAATTAC
ACCAGATGGCTCTGTTACTGCCACGTGCCCCAGAGCTGTGATAGCCTCCCCCGCTACGAAACCACTCATG
TCTTTGGGCGAAGCCTTCTCCGGTCCATTTTCACCGTTACCCGCCGGCAGCTGCTGGAAAAGTTCCGAGT
GGAGAAGGACAAATTGGTGCCCGAGAAGAGGACCCTCATCCTCACTCACTTCCCCAAATTCCTGTCCATG
CTGGAGGAGGAGATCTATGGGGCAAACTCTCCAATCTGGGAGTCAGGCTTCACCATGCCACCCTCAGAGG
GGACACAGCTGGTTCCCCGGCCAGCTTCAGTCAGTGCAGCGGTTGTTCCCAGCACCCCCATCTTCAGCCC
CAGCATGGGTGGGGGCAGCAACAGCTCCCTGAGTCTGGATTCTGCAGGGGCCGAGCCTATGCCAGGCGAG
AAGAGGACGCTCCCAGAGAACCTGACCCTGGAGGATGCCAAGCGGCTCCGTGTGATGGGTGACATCCCCA
TGGAGCTGGTCAATGAGGTCATGCTGACCATCACTGACCCTGCTGCCATGCTGGGGCCTGAGACGAGCCT
GCTTTCGGCCAATGCGGCCCGGGATGAGACAGCCCGCCTGGAGGAGCGCCGCGGCATCATCGAGTTCCAT
GTCATCGGCAACTCACTGACGCCCAAGGCCAACCGGCGGGTGTTGCTGTGGCTCGTGGGGCTGCAGAATG
TCTTTTCCCACCAGCTGCCGCGCATGCCTAAGGAGTATATCGCCCGCCTCGTCTTTGACCCGAAGCACAA
GACTCTGGCCTTGATCAAGGATGGGCGGGTCATCGGTGGCATCTGCTTCCGCATGTTTCCCACCCAGGGC
TTCACGGAGATTGTCTTCTGTGCTGTCACCTCGAATGAGCAGGTCAAGGGTTATGGGACCCACCTGATGA
ACCACCTGAAGGAGTATCACATCAAGCACAACATTCTCTACTTCCTCACCTACGCCGACGAGTACGCCAT
CGGCTACTTCAAAAAGCAGGGTTTCTCCAAGGACATCAAGGTGCCCAAGAGCCGCTACCTGGGCTACATC
AAGGACTACGAGGGAGCGACGCTGATGGAGTGTGAGCTGAATCCCCGCATCCCCTACACGGAGCTGTCCC
ACATCATCAAGAAGCAGAAAGAGATCATCAAGAAGCTGATTGAGCGCAAACAGGCCCAGATCCGCAAGGT
CTACCCGGGGCTCAGCTGCTTCAAGGAGGGCGTGAGGCAGATCCCTGTGGAGAGCGTTCCTGGCATTCGA
GAGACAGGCTGGAAGCCATTGGGGAAGGAGAAGGGGAAGGAGCTGAAGGACCCCGACCAGCTCTACACAA
CCCTCAAAAACCTGCTGGCCCAAATCAAGTCTCACCCCAGTGCCTGGCCCTTCATGGAGCCTGTGAAGAA
GTCGGAGGCCCCTGACTACTACGAGGTCATCCGCTTCCCCATTGACCTGAAGACCATGACTGAGCGGCTG
CGAAGCCGCTACTACGTGACCCGGAAGCTCTTTGTGGCCGACCTGCAGCGGGTCATCGCCAACTGTCGCG
AGTACAACCCCCCGGACAGCGAGTACTGCCGCTGTGCCAGCGCCCTGGAGAAGTTCTTCTACTTCAAGCT
CAAGGAGGGAGGCCTCATTGACAAGTAGC
